>Addgene plasmid #83255 | pAD-CMV-STAT5A-CA-CMV-GFP | addgene full sequence | sequence record 222964 | Addgene NGS Result
CATCATCAATAATATACCTTATTTTGGATTGAAGCCAATATGATAATGAGGGGGTGGAGTTTGTGACGTG
GCGCGGGGCGTGGGAACGGGGCGGGTGACGTAGTAGTGTGGCGGAAGTGTGATGTTGCAAGTGTGGCGGA
ACACATGTAAGCGACGGATGTGGCAAAAGTGACGTTTTTGGTGTGCGCCGGTGTACACAGGAAGTGACAA
TTTTCGCGCGGTTTTAGGCGGATGTTGTAGTAAATTTGGGCGTAACCGAGTAAGATTTGGCCATTTTCGC
GGGAAAACTGAATAAGAGGAAGTGAAATCTGAATAATTTTGTGTTACTCATAGCGCGTAATATTTGTCTA
GGGCCGCGGGGACTTTGACCGTTTACGTGGAGACTCGCCCAGGTGTTTTTCTCAGGTGTTTTCCGCGTTC
CGGGTCAAAGTTGGCGTTTTATTATTATAGTCAGTCGAAGCTTGGATCCGGTACCTCTAGAATTCTCGAG
CGGCCGCTAGCGACATCGGATCTCCCGATCCCCTATGGTGCACTCTCAGTACAATCTGCTCTGATGCCGC
ATAGTTAAGCCAGTATCTGCTCCCTGCTTGTGTGTTGGAGGTCGCTGAGTAGTGCGCGAGCAAAATTTAA
GCTACAACAAGGCAAGGCTTGACCGACAATTGCATGAAGAATCTGCTTAGGGTTAGGCGTTTTGCGCTGC
TTCGCGATGTACGGGCCAGATATACGCGTTGACATTGATTATTGACTAGTTATTAATAGTAATCAATTAC
GGGGTCATTAGTTCATAGCCCATATATGGAGTTCCGCGTTACATAACTTACGGTAAATGGCCCGCCTGGC
TGACCGCCCAACGACCCCCGCCCATTGACGTCAATAATGACGTATGTTCCCATAGTAACGCCAATAGGGA
CTTTCCATTGACGTCAATGGGTGGAGTATTTACGGTAAACTGCCCACTTGGCAGTACATCAAGTGTATCA
TATGCCAAGTACGCCCCCTATTGACGTCAATGACGGTAAATGGCCCGCCTGGCATTATGCCCAGTACATG
ACCTTATGGGACTTTCCTACTTGGCAGTACATCTACGTATTAGTCATCGCTATTACCATGGTGATGCGGT
TTTGGCAGTACATCAATGGGCGTGGATAGCGGTTTGACTCACGGGGATTTCCAAGTCTCCACCCCATTGA
CGTCAATGGGAGTTTGTTTTGGCACCAAAATCAACGGGACTTTCCAAAATGTCGTAACAACTCCGCCCCA
TTGACGCAAATGGGCGGTAGGCGTGTACGGTGGGAGGTCTATATAAGCAGAGCTCTCTGGCTAACTAGAG
AACCCACTGCTTACTGGCTTATCGAAATTAATACGACTCACTATAGGGAGACCCAAGCTGGCTAGTTAAG
CTATCAACAAGTTTGTACAAAAAAGCAGGCTATGGCGGGCTGGATTCAGGCCCAGCAGCTTCAGGGAGAT
GCCCTGCGCCAGATGCAAGTGTTGTATGGGCAGCATTTCCCCATCGAGGTCCGGCACTACCTGGCCCAGT
GGATCGAGAGCCAGCCGTGGGATGCTATTGACTTGGATAATCCCCAGGACCGAGGTCAGGCCACCCAACT
CCTGGAGGGCCTGGTGCAGGAGCTGCAGAAGAAGGCGGAGCACCAGGTGGGGGAAGATGGGTTTTTGCTG
AAGATCAAGCTGGGGCACTATGCCACACAGCTCCAGAACACGTATGACCGCTGTCCCATGGAGCTGGTTC
GCTGTATCCGTCACATTCTGTACAACGAACAGAGGCTGGTTCGCGAAGCCAACAATTGCAGCTCCCCTGC
TGGTGTCCTGGTTGACGCCATGTCCCAGAAGCACCTTCAGATCAACCAAAGGTTTGAGGAGCTGCGCCTG
ATCACACAGGACACGGAGAACGAGCTGAAGAAGCTGCAGCAGACCCAAGAGTACTTCATCATCCAGTACC
AGGAGAGCCTGCGGATCCAAGCTCAGTTTGCCCAGCTGGGACAGCTGAACCCCCAGGAGCGCATGAGCAG
GGAGACGGCCCTCCAGCAGAAGCAAGTGTCCCTGGAGACCTGGCTGCAGCGAGAGGCACAGACACTGCAG
CAGTACCGAGTGGAGCTGGCTGAGAAGCACCAGAAGACCCTGCAGCTGCTGCGGAAGCAGCAGACCATCA
TCCTGGACGACGAGCTGATCCAGTGGAAGCGGAGACAGCAGCTGGCCGGGAACGGGGGTCCCCCCGAGGG
CAGCCTGGACGTGCTGCAGTCCTGGTGTGAGAAGCTGGCCGAGATCATCTGGCAGAACCGGCAGCAGATC
CGCAGGGCTGAGCGCCTGTGCCAGCAGCTGCCCATCCCAGGCCCCGTGGAGGAGATGCTGGCTGAGGTCA
ACGCCACCATCACGGACATCATCTCAGCTCTGGTCACCAGCACGTTCATCATCGAGAAGCAGCCTCCTCA
GGTCCTGAAGACCCAGACCAAGTTTGCGGCCACCGTGCGCCTGCTGGTGGGGGGAAAGCTGAATGTGCAC
ATGAACCCCCCGCAGGTGAAGGCGACCATCATCAGCGAGCAGCAGGCCAAGTCCCTGCTCAAGAATGAGA
ACACCCGCAATGAGTGCAGCGGCGAGATCCTGAACAACTGTTGCGTCATGGAGTACCACCAGGCCACTGG
CACGCTCAGCGCCCACTTCAGAAACATGTCACTGAAAAGAATCAAGCGCGCCGACAGGCGTGGTGCAGAG
TCGGTGACGGAGGAGAAGTTCACAGTCCTGTTTGAGTCTCAGTTCAGCGTTGGCAGCAACGAGCTGGTGT
TCCAGGTGAAGACCCTGTCCCTCCCTGTGGTCGTTATCGTCCATGGCAGCCAGGACCACAATGCTACTGC
CACCGTGCTGTGGGACAATGCCTTTGCTGAGCCGGGCAGGGTGCCATTTGCTGTGCCTGACAAGGTGCTG
TGGCCGCAGCTGTGTGAAGCGCTCAACATGAAATTCAAGGCTGAAGTACAGAGCAACCGGGGCTTGACCA
AGGAGAACCTCGTGTTCCTGGCACAGAAACTGTTCAACATCAGCAGCAACCACCTCGAGGACTACAACAG
CATGTCTGTGTCCTGGTCCCAGTTCAACCGGGAGAACTTGCCCGGCTGGAACTACACCTTCTGGCAGTGG
TTCGACGGGGTGATGGAGGTGCTGAAGAAGCACCATAAGCCCCATTGGAATGATGGGGCTATCCTGGGTT
TCGTGAACAAGCAACAGGCCCACGACCTGCTCATCAACAAGCCGGACGGGACCTTCCTGCTGCGCTTCAG
TGACTCGGAAATCGGGGGCATCACCATTGCTTGGAAGTTTGACTCTCCGGACCGAAACCTCTGGAATCTG
AAGCCATTCACGACGCGAGATTTCTCCATTCGGTCCCTGGCCGACCGGCTGGGGGACCTGAACTACCTTA
TCTACGTGTTCCCAGACCGACCCAAGGACGAGGTCTTTGCCAAGTATTACACTCCTGTACTTGCGAAAGC
AGTTGACGGATACGTGAAGCCACAGATCAAGCAAGTGGTCCCTGAGTTCGTCAATGCATTCACAGATGCC
GGAGCCAGCGCCACCTACATGGACCAGGCTCCTTCCCCAGTCGTGTGCCCTCAACCTCACTACAACATGT
ACCCACCCAACCCTGACCCTGTCCTTGACCAAGATGGCGAGTTTGACCTGGATGAGAGCATGGATGTTGC
CAGGCACGTGGAAGAACTTTTACGCCGGCCCATGGACAGTCTCGACGCCCGCCTCTCCCCACCTGCTGGT
CTCTTCACCTCCGCGAGAGTCGACTACAAGGACGACGATGACAAGTAGAAGCTTCTAGATAAGATATCCG
ATCCACCGGATCTAGATAACTGATCATAATCAGCCATACCACATTTGTAGAGGTTTTACTTGCTTTAAAA
AACCTCCCACACCTCCCCCTGAACCTGAAACATAAAATGAATGCAATTGTTGTTGTTAACTTGTTTATTG
CAGCTTATAATGGTTACAAATAAAGCAATAGCATCACAAATTTCACAAATAAAGCATTTTTTTCACTGCA
TTCTAGTTGTGGTTTGTCCAAACTCATCAATGTATCTTAACGCGGAGGTTTATCGACGATCTGCTAGTGA
TTAATAGTAATCAATTACGGGGTCATTAGTTCATAGCCCATATATGGAGTTCCGCGTTACATAACTTACG
GTAAATGGCCCGCCTGGCTGACCGCCCAACGACCCCCGCCCATTGACGTCAATAATGACGTATGTTCCCA
TAGTAACGCCAATAGGGACTTTCCATTGACGTCAATGGGTGGAGTATTTACGGTAAACTGCCCACTTGGC
AGTACATCAAGTGTATCATATGCCAAGTACGCCCCCTATTGACGTCAATGACGGTAAATGGCCCGCCTGG
CATTATGCCCAGTACATGACCTTATGGGACTTTCCTACTTGGCAGTACATCTACGTATTAGTCATCGCTA
TTACCATGGTGATGCGGTTTTGGCAGTACATCAATGGGCGTGGATAGCGGTTTGACTCACGGGGATTTCC
AAGTCTCCACCCCATTGACGTCAATGGGAGTTTGTTTTGGCACCAAAATCAACGGGACTTTCCAAAATGT
CGTAACAACTCCGCCCCATTGACGCAAATGGGCGGTAGGCGTGTACGGTGGGAGGTCTATATAAGCAGAG
CTGGTTTAGTGAACCGTCAGATCCGCTAGCGCTACCGGTCGCCACCATGGTGAGCAAGGGCGAGGAGCTG
TTCACCGGGGTGGTGCCCATCCTGGTCGAGCTGGACGGCGACGTAAACGGCCACAAGTTCAGCGTGTCCG
GCGAGGGCGAGGGCGATGCCACCTACGGCAAGCTGACCCTGAAGTTCATCTGCACCACCGGCAAGCTGCC
CGTGCCCTGGCCCACCCTCGTGACCACCCTGACCTACGGCGTGCAGTGCTTCAGCCGCTACCCCGACCAC
ATGAAGCAGCACGACTTCTTCAAGTCCGCCATGCCCGAAGGCTACGTCCAGGAGCGCACCATCTTCTTCA
AGGACGACGGCAACTACAAGACCCGCGCCGAGGTGAAGTTCGAGGGCGACACCCTGGTGAACCGCATCGA
GCTGAAGGGCATCGACTTCAAGGAGGACGGCAACATCCTGGGGCACAAGCTGGAGTACAACTACAACAGC
CACAACGTCTATATCATGGCCGACAAGCAGAAGAACGGCATCAAGGTGAACTTCAAGATCCGCCACAACA
TCGAGGACGGCAGCGTGCAGCTCGCCGACCACTACCAGCAGAACACCCCCATCGGCGACGGCCCCGTGCT
GCTGCCCGACAACCACTACCTGAGCACCCAGTCCGCCCTGAGCAAAGACCCCAACGAGAAGCGCGATCAC
ATGGTCCTGCTGGAGTTCGTGACCGCCGCCGGGATCACTCTCGGCATGGACGAGCTGTACAAGTAAACCC
AGCTTTCTTGTACAAAGTGGTTGATCTAGAGGGCCCGCGGTTCGAAGGTAAGCCTATCCCTAACCCTCTC
CTCGGTCTCGATTCTACGCGTACCGGTTAGTAATGAGTTTAAACGGGGGAGGCTAACTGAAACACGGAAG
GAGACAATACCGGAAGGAACCCGCGCTATGACGGCAATAAAAAGACAGAATAAAACGCACGGGTGTTGGG
TCGTTTGTTCATAAACGCGGGGTTCGGTCCCAGGGCTGGCACTCTGTCGATACCCCACCGAGACCCCATT
GGGGCCAATACGCCCGCGTTTCTTCCTTTTCCCCACCCCACCCCCCAAGTTCGGGTGAAGGCCCAGGGCT
CGCAGCCAACGTCGGGGCGGCAGGCCCTGCCATAGCAGATCCGATTCGACAGATCACTGAAATGTGTGGG
CGTGGCTTAAGGGTGGGAAAGAATATATAAGGTGGGGGTCTTATGTAGTTTTGTATCTGTTTTGCAGCAG
CCGCCGCCGCCATGAGCACCAACTCGTTTGATGGAAGCATTGTGAGCTCATATTTGACAACGCGCATGCC
CCCATGGGCCGGGGTGCGTCAGAATGTGATGGGCTCCAGCATTGATGGTCGCCCCGTCCTGCCCGCAAAC
TCTACTACCTTGACCTACGAGACCGTGTCTGGAACGCCGTTGGAGACTGCAGCCTCCGCCGCCGCTTCAG
CCGCTGCAGCCACCGCCCGCGGGATTGTGACTGACTTTGCTTTCCTGAGCCCGCTTGCAAGCAGTGCAGC
TTCCCGTTCATCCGCCCGCGATGACAAGTTGACGGCTCTTTTGGCACAATTGGATTCTTTGACCCGGGAA
CTTAATGTCGTTTCTCAGCAGCTGTTGGATCTGCGCCAGCAGGTTTCTGCCCTGAAGGCTTCCTCCCCTC
CCAATGCGGTTTAAAACATAAATAAAAAACCAGACTCTGTTTGGATTTGGATCAAGCAAGTGTCTTGCTG
TCTTTATTTAGGGGTTTTGCGCGCGCGGTAGGCCCGGGACCAGCGGTCTCGGTCGTTGAGGGTCCTGTGT
ATTTTTTCCAGGACGTGGTAAAGGTGACTCTGGATGTTCAGATACATGGGCATAAGCCCGTCTCTGGGGT
GGAGGTAGCACCACTGCAGAGCTTCATGCTGCGGGGTGGTGTTGTAGATGATCCAGTCGTAGCAGGAGCG
CTGGGCGTGGTGCCTAAAAATGTCTTTCAGTAGCAAGCTGATTGCCAGGGGCAGGCCCTTGGTGTAAGTG
TTTACAAAGCGGTTAAGCTGGGATGGGTGCATACGTGGGGATATGAGATGCATCTTGGACTGTATTTTTA
GGTTGGCTATGTTCCCAGCCATATCCCTCCGGGGATTCATGTTGTGCAGAACCACCAGCACAGTGTATCC
GGTGCACTTGGGAAATTTGTCATGTAGCTTAGAAGGAAATGCGTGGAAGAACTTGGAGACGCCCTTGTGA
CCTCCAAGATTTTCCATGCATTCGTCCATAATGATGGCAATGGGCCCACGGGCGGCGGCCTGGGCGAAGA
TATTTCTGGGATCACTAACGTCATAGTTGTGTTCCAGGATGAGATCGTCATAGGCCATTTTTACAAAGCG
CGGGCGGAGGGTGCCAGACTGCGGTATAATGGTTCCATCCGGCCCAGGGGCGTAGTTACCCTCACAGATT
TGCATTTCCCACGCTTTGAGTTCAGATGGGGGGATCATGTCTACCTGCGGGGCGATGAAGAAAACGGTTT
CCGGGGTAGGGGAGATCAGCTGGGAAGAAAGCAGGTTCCTGAGCAGCTGCGACTTACCGCAGCCGGTGGG
CCCGTAAATCACACCTATTACCGGCTGCAACTGGTAGTTAAGAGAGCTGCAGCTGCCGTCATCCCTGAGC
AGGGGGGCCACTTCGTTAAGCATGTCCCTGACTCGCATGTTTTCCCTGACCAAATCCGCCAGAAGGCGCT
CGCCGCCCAGCGATAGCAGTTCTTGCAAGGAAGCAAAGTTTTTCAACGGTTTGAGACCGTCCGCCGTAGG
CATGCTTTTGAGCGTTTGACCAAGCAGTTCCAGGCGGTCCCACAGCTCGGTCACCTGCTCTACGGCATCT
CGATCCAGCATATCTCCTCGTTTCGCGGGTTGGGGCGGCTTTCGCTGTACGGCAGTAGTCGGTGCTCGTC
CAGACGGGCCAGGGTCATGTCTTTCCACGGGCGCAGGGTCCTCGTCAGCGTAGTCTGGGTCACGGTGAAG
GGGTGCGCTCCGGGCTGCGCGCTGGCCAGGGTGCGCTTGAGGCTGGTCCTGCTGGTGCTGAAGCGCTGCC
GGTCTTCGCCCTGCGCGTCGGCCAGGTAGCATTTGACCATGGTGTCATAGTCCAGCCCCTCCGCGGCGTG
GCCCTTGGCGCGCAGCTTGCCCTTGGAGGAGGCGCCGCACGAGGGGCAGTGCAGACTTTTGAGGGCGTAG
AGCTTGGGCGCGAGAAATACCGATTCCGGGGAGTAGGCATCCGCGCCGCAGGCCCCGCAGACGGTCTCGC
ATTCCACGAGCCAGGTGAGCTCTGGCCGTTCGGGGTCAAAAACCAGGTTTCCCCCATGCTTTTTGATGCG
TTTCTTACCTCTGGTTTCCATGAGCCGGTGTCCACGCTCGGTGACGAAAAGGCTGTCCGTGTCCCCGTAT
ACAGACTTGAGAGGCCTGTCCTCGAGCGGTGTTCCGCGGTCCTCCTCGTATAGAAACTCGGACCACTCTG
AGACAAAGGCTCGCGTCCAGGCCAGCACGAAGGAGGCTAAGTGGGAGGGGTAGCGGTCGTTGTCCACTAG
GGGGTCCACTCGCTCCAGGGTGTGAAGACACATGTCGCCCTCTTCGGCATCAAGGAAGGTGATTGGTTTG
TAGGTGTAGGCCACGTGACCGGGTGTTCCTGAAGGGGGGCTATAAAAGGGGGTGGGGGCGCGTTCGTCCT
CACTCTCTTCCGCATCGCTGTCTGCGAGGGCCAGCTGTTGGGGTGAGTACTCCCTCTGAAAAGCGGGCAT
GACTTCTGCGCTAAGATTGTCAGTTTCCAAAAACGAGGAGGATTTGATATTCACCTGGCCCGCGGTGATG
CCTTTGAGGGTGGCCGCATCCATCTGGTCAGAAAAGACAATCTTTTTGTTGTCAAGCTTGGTGGCAAACG
ACCCGTAGAGGGCGTTGGACAGCAACTTGGCGATGGAGCGCAGGGTTTGGTTTTTGTCGCGATCGGCGCG
CTCCTTGGCCGCGATGTTTAGCTGCACGTATTCGCGCGCAACGCACCGCCATTCGGGAAAGACGGTGGTG
CGCTCGTCGGGCACCAGGTGCACGCGCCAACCGCGGTTGTGCAGGGTGACAAGGTCAACGCTGGTGGCTA
CCTCTCCGCGTAGGCGCTCGTTGGTCCAGCAGAGGCGGCCGCCCTTGCGCGAGCAGAATGGCGGTAGGGG
GTCTAGCTGCGTCTCGTCCGGGGGGTCTGCGTCCACGGTAAAGACCCCGGGCAGCAGGCGCGCGTCGAAG
TAGTCTATCTTGCATCCTTGCAAGTCTAGCGCCTGCTGCCATGCGCGGGCGGCAAGCGCGCGCTCGTATG
GGTTGAGTGGGGGACCCCATGGCATGGGGTGGGTGAGCGCGGAGGCGTACATGCCGCAAATGTCGTAAAC
GTAGAGGGGCTCTCTGAGTATTCCAAGATATGTAGGGTAGCATCTTCCACCGCGGATGCTGGCGCGCACG
TAATCGTATAGTTCGTGCGAGGGAGCGAGGAGGTCGGGACCGAGGTTGCTACGGGCGGGCTGCTCTGCTC
GGAAGACTATCTGCCTGAAGATGGCATGTGAGTTGGATGATATGGTTGGACGCTGGAAGACGTTGAAGCT
GGCGTCTGTGAGACCTACCGCGTCACGCACGAAGGAGGCGTAGGAGTCGCGCAGCTTGTTGACCAGCTCG
GCGGTGACCTGCACGTCTAGGGCGCAGTAGTCCAGGGTTTCCTTGATGATGTCATACTTATCCTGTCCCT
TTTTTTTCCACAGCTCGCGGTTGAGGACAAACTCTTCGCGGTCTTTCCAGTACTCTTGGATCGGAAACCC
GTCGGCCTCCGAACGGTAAGAGCCTAGCATGTAGAACTGGTTGACGGCCTGGTAGGCGCAGCATCCCTTT
TCTACGGGTAGCGCGTATGCCTGCGCGGCCTTCCGGAGCGAGGTGTGGGTGAGCGCAAAGGTGTCCCTGA
CCATGACTTTGAGGTACTGGTATTTGAAGTCAGTGTCGTCGCATCCGCCCTGCTCCCAGAGCAAAAAGTC
CGTGCGCTTTTTGGAACGCGGATTTGGCAGGGCGAAGGTGACATCGTTGAAGAGTATCTTTCCCGCGCGA
GGCATAAAGTTGCGTGTGATGCGGAAGGGTCCCGGCACCTCGGAACGGTTGTTAATTACCTGGGCGGCGA
GCACGATCTCGTCAAAGCCGTTGATGTTGTGGCCCACAATGTAAAGTTCCAAGAAGCGCGGGATGCCCTT
GATGGAAGGCAATTTTTTAAGTTCCTCGTAGGTGAGCTCTTCAGGGGAGCTGAGCCCGTGCTCTGAAAGG
GCCCAGTCTGCAAGATGAGGGTTGGAAGCGACGAATGAGCTCCACAGGTCACGGGCCATTAGCATTTGCA
GGTGGTCGCGAAAGGTCCTAAACTGGCGACCTATGGCCATTTTTTCTGGGGTGATGCAGTAGAAGGTAAG
CGGGTCTTGTTCCCAGCGGTCCCATCCAAGGTTCGCGGCTAGGTCTCGCGCGGCAGTCACTAGAGGCTCA
TCTCCGCCGAACTTCATGACCAGCATGAAGGGCACGAGCTGCTTCCCAAAGGCCCCCATCCAAGTATAGG
TCTCTACATCGTAGGTGACAAAGAGACGCTCGGTGCGAGGATGCGAGCCGATCGGGAAGAACTGGATCTC
CCGCCACCAATTGGAGGAGTGGCTATTGATGTGGTGAAAGTAGAAGTCCCTGCGACGGGCCGAACACTCG
TGCTGGCTTTTGTAAAAACGTGCGCAGTACTGGCAGCGGTGCACGGGCTGTACATCCTGCACGAGGTTGA
CCTGACGACCGCGCACAAGGAAGCAGAGTGGGAATTTGAGCCCCTCGCCTGGCGGGTTTGGCTGGTGGTC
TTCTACTTCGGCTGCTTGTCCTTGACCGTCTGGCTGCTCGAGGGGAGTTACGGTGGATCGGACCACCACG
CCGCGCGAGCCCAAAGTCCAGATGTCCGCGCGCGGCGGTCGGAGCTTGATGACAACATCGCGCAGATGGG
AGCTGTCCATGGTCTGGAGCTCCCGCGGCGTCAGGTCAGGCGGGAGCTCCTGCAGGTTTACCTCGCATAG
ACGGGTCAGGGCGCGGGCTAGATCCAGGTGATACCTAATTTCCAGGGGCTGGTTGGTGGCGGCGTCGATG
GCTTGCAAGAGGCCGCATCCCCGCGGCGCGACTACGGTACCGCGCGGCGGGCGGTGGGCCGCGGGGGTGT
CCTTGGATGATGCATCTAAAAGCGGTGACGCGGGCGAGCCCCCGGAGGTAGGGGGGGCTCCGGACCCGCC
GGGAGAGGGGGCAGGGGCACGTCGGCGCCGCGCGCGGGCAGGAGCTGGTGCTGCGCGCGTAGGTTGCTGG
CGAACGCGACGACGCGGCGGTTGATCTCCTGAATCTGGCGCCTCTGCGTGAAGACGACGGGCCCGGTGAG
CTTGAACCTGAAAGAGAGTTCGACAGAATCAATTTCGGTGTCGTTGACGGCGGCCTGGCGCAAAATCTCC
TGCACGTCTCCTGAGTTGTCTTGATAGGCGATCTCGGCCATGAACTGCTCGATCTCTTCCTCCTGGAGAT
CTCCGCGTCCGGCTCGCTCCACGGTGGCGGCGAGGTCGTTGGAAATGCGGGCCATGAGCTGCGAGAAGGC
GTTGAGGCCTCCCTCGTTCCAGACGCGGCTGTAGACCACGCCCCCTTCGGCATCGCGGGCGCGCATGACC
ACCTGCGCGAGATTGAGCTCCACGTGCCGGGCGAAGACGGCGTAGTTTCGCAGGCGCTGAAAGAGGTAGT
TGAGGGTGGTGGCGGTGTGTTCTGCCACGAAGAAGTACATAACCCAGCGTCGCAACGTGGATTCGTTGAT
ATCCCCCAAGGCCTCAAGGCGCTCCATGGCCTCGTAGAAGTCCACGGCGAAGTTGAAAAACTGGGAGTTG
CGCGCCGACACGGTTAACTCCTCCTCCAGAAGACGGATGAGCTCGGCGACAGTGTCGCGCACCTCGCGCT
CAAAGGCTACAGGGGCCTCTTCTTCTTCTTCAATCTCCTCTTCCATAAGGGCCTCCCCTTCTTCTTCTTC
TGGCGGCGGTGGGGGAGGGGGGACACGGCGGCGACGACGGCGCACCGGGAGGCGGTCGACAAAGCGCTCG
ATCATCTCCCCGCGGCGACGGCGCATGGTCTCGGTGACGGCGCGGCCGTTCTCGCGGGGGCGCAGTTGGA
AGACGCCGCCCGTCATGTCCCGGTTATGGGTTGGCGGGGGGCTGCCATGCGGCAGGGATACGGCGCTAAC
GATGCATCTCAACAATTGTTGTGTAGGTACTCCGCCGCCGAGGGACCTGAGCGAGTCCGCATCGACCGGA
TCGGAAAACCTCTCGAGAAAGGCGTCTAACCAGTCACAGTCGCAAGGTAGGCTGAGCACCGTGGCGGGCG
GCAGCGGGCGGCGGTCGGGGTTGTTTCTGGCGGAGGTGCTGCTGATGATGTAATTAAAGTAGGCGGTCTT
GAGACGGCGGATGGTCGACAGAAGCACCATGTCCTTGGGTCCGGCCTGCTGAATGCGCAGGCGGTCGGCC
ATGCCCCAGGCTTCGTTTTGACATCGGCGCAGGTCTTTGTAGTAGTCTTGCATGAGCCTTTCTACCGGCA
CTTCTTCTTCTCCTTCCTCTTGTCCTGCATCTCTTGCATCTATCGCTGCGGCGGCGGCGGAGTTTGGCCG
TAGGTGGCGCCCTCTTCCTCCCATGCGTGTGACCCCGAAGCCCCTCATCGGCTGAAGCAGGGCTAGGTCG
GCGACAACGCGCTCGGCTAATATGGCCTGCTGCACCTGCGTGAGGGTAGACTGGAAGTCATCCATGTCCA
CAAAGCGGTGGTATGCGCCCGTGTTGATGGTGTAAGTGCAGTTGGCCATAACGGACCAGTTAACGGTCTG
GTGACCCGGCTGCGAGAGCTCGGTGTACCTGAGACGCGAGTAAGCCCTCGAGTCAAATACGTAGTCGTTG
CAAGTCCGCACCAGGTACTGGTATCCCACCAAAAAGTGCGGCGGCGGCTGGCGGTAGAGGGGCCAGCGTA
GGGTGGCCGGGGCTCCGGGGGCGAGATCTTCCAACATAAGGCGATGATATCCGTAGATGTACCTGGACAT
CCAGGTGATGCCGGCGGCGGTGGTGGAGGCGCGCGGAAAGTCGCGGACGCGGTTCCAGATGTTGCGCAGC
GGCAAAAAGTGCTCCATGGTCGGGACGCTCTGGCCGGTCAGGCGCGCGCAATCGTTGACGCTCTAGACCG
TGCAAAAGGAGAGCCTGTAAGCGGGCACTCTTCCGTGGTCTGGTGGATAAATTCGCAAGGGTATCATGGC
GGACGACCGGGGTTCGAGCCCCGTATCCGGCCGTCCGCCGTGATCCATGCGGTTACCGCCCGCGTGTCGA
ACCCAGGTGTGCGACGTCAGACAACGGGGGAGTGCTCCTTTTGGCTTCCTTCCAGGCGCGGCGGCTGCTG
CGCTAGCTTTTTTGGCCACTGGCCGCGCGCAGCGTAAGCGGTTAGGCTGGAAAGCGAAAGCATTAAGTGG
CTCGCTCCCTGTAGCCGGAGGGTTATTTTCCAAGGGTTGAGTCGCGGGACCCCCGGTTCGAGTCTCGGAC
CGGCCGGACTGCGGCGAACGGGGGTTTGCCTCCCCGTCATGCAAGACCCCGCTTGCAAATTCCTCCGGAA
ACAGGGACGAGCCCCTTTTTTGCTTTTCCCAGATGCATCCGGTGCTGCGGCAGATGCGCCCCCCTCCTCA
GCAGCGGCAAGAGCAAGAGCAGCGGCAGACATGCAGGGCACCCTCCCCTCCTCCTACCGCGTCAGGAGGG
GCGACATCCGCGGTTGACGCGGCAGCAGATGGTGATTACGAACCCCCGCGGCGCCGGGCCCGGCACTACC
TGGACTTGGAGGAGGGCGAGGGCCTGGCGCGGCTAGGAGCGCCCTCTCCTGAGCGGCACCCAAGGGTGCA
GCTGAAGCGTGATACGCGTGAGGCGTACGTGCCGCGGCAGAACCTGTTTCGCGACCGCGAGGGAGAGGAG
CCCGAGGAGATGCGGGATCGAAAGTTCCACGCAGGGCGCGAGCTGCGGCATGGCCTGAATCGCGAGCGGT
TGCTGCGCGAGGAGGACTTTGAGCCCGACGCGCGAACCGGGATTAGTCCCGCGCGCGCACACGTGGCGGC
CGCCGACCTGGTAACCGCATACGAGCAGACGGTGAACCAGGAGATTAACTTTCAAAAAAGCTTTAACAAC
CACGTGCGTACGCTTGTGGCGCGCGAGGAGGTGGCTATAGGACTGATGCATCTGTGGGACTTTGTAAGCG
CGCTGGAGCAAAACCCAAATAGCAAGCCGCTCATGGCGCAGCTGTTCCTTATAGTGCAGCACAGCAGGGA
CAACGAGGCATTCAGGGATGCGCTGCTAAACATAGTAGAGCCCGAGGGCCGCTGGCTGCTCGATTTGATA
AACATCCTGCAGAGCATAGTGGTGCAGGAGCGCAGCTTGAGCCTGGCTGACAAGGTGGCCGCCATCAACT
ATTCCATGCTTAGCCTGGGCAAGTTTTACGCCCGCAAGATATACCATACCCCTTACGTTCCCATAGACAA
GGAGGTAAAGATCGAGGGGTTCTACATGCGCATGGCGCTGAAGGTGCTTACCTTGAGCGACGACCTGGGC
GTTTATCGCAACGAGCGCATCCACAAGGCCGTGAGCGTGAGCCGGCGGCGCGAGCTCAGCGACCGCGAGC
TGATGCACAGCCTGCAAAGGGCCCTGGCTGGCACGGGCAGCGGCGATAGAGAGGCCGAGTCCTACTTTGA
CGCGGGCGCTGACCTGCGCTGGGCCCCAAGCCGACGCGCCCTGGAGGCAGCTGGGGCCGGACCTGGGCTG
GCGGTGGCACCCGCGCGCGCTGGCAACGTCGGCGGCGTGGAGGAATATGACGAGGACGATGAGTACGAGC
CAGAGGACGGCGAGTACTAAGCGGTGATGTTTCTGATCAGATGATGCAAGACGCAACGGACCCGGCGGTG
CGGGCGGCGCTGCAGAGCCAGCCGTCCGGCCTTAACTCCACGGACGACTGGCGCCAGGTCATGGACCGCA
TCATGTCGCTGACTGCGCGCAATCCTGACGCGTTCCGGCAGCAGCCGCAGGCCAACCGGCTCTCCGCAAT
TCTGGAAGCGGTGGTCCCGGCGCGCGCAAACCCCACGCACGAGAAGGTGCTGGCGATCGTAAACGCGCTG
GCCGAAAACAGGGCCATCCGGCCCGACGAGGCCGGCCTGGTCTACGACGCGCTGCTTCAGCGCGTGGCTC
GTTACAACAGCGGCAACGTGCAGACCAACCTGGACCGGCTGGTGGGGGATGTGCGCGAGGCCGTGGCGCA
GCGTGAGCGCGCGCAGCAGCAGGGCAACCTGGGCTCCATGGTTGCACTAAACGCCTTCCTGAGTACACAG
CCCGCCAACGTGCCGCGGGGACAGGAGGACTACACCAACTTTGTGAGCGCACTGCGGCTAATGGTGACTG
AGACACCGCAAAGTGAGGTGTACCAGTCTGGGCCAGACTATTTTTTCCAGACCAGTAGACAAGGCCTGCA
GACCGTAAACCTGAGCCAGGCTTTCAAAAACTTGCAGGGGCTGTGGGGGGTGCGGGCTCCCACAGGCGAC
CGCGCGACCGTGTCTAGCTTGCTGACGCCCAACTCGCGCCTGTTGCTGCTGCTAATAGCGCCCTTCACGG
ACAGTGGCAGCGTGTCCCGGGACACATACCTAGGTCACTTGCTGACACTGTACCGCGAGGCCATAGGTCA
GGCGCATGTGGACGAGCATACTTTCCAGGAGATTACAAGTGTCAGCCGCGCGCTGGGGCAGGAGGACACG
GGCAGCCTGGAGGCAACCCTAAACTACCTGCTGACCAACCGGCGGCAGAAGATCCCCTCGTTGCACAGTT
TAAACAGCGAGGAGGAGCGCATTTTGCGCTACGTGCAGCAGAGCGTGAGCCTTAACCTGATGCGCGACGG
GGTAACGCCCAGCGTGGCGCTGGACATGACCGCGCGCAACATGGAACCGGGCATGTATGCCTCAAACCGG
CCGTTTATCAACCGCCTAATGGACTACTTGCATCGCGCGGCCGCCGTGAACCCCGAGTATTTCACCAATG
CCATCTTGAACCCGCACTGGCTACCGCCCCCTGGTTTCTACACCGGGGGATTCGAGGTGCCCGAGGGTAA
CGATGGATTCCTCTGGGACGACATAGACGACAGCGTGTTTTCCCCGCAACCGCAGACCCTGCTAGAGTTG
CAACAGCGCGAGCAGGCAGAGGCGGCGCTGCGAAAGGAAAGCTTCCGCAGGCCAAGCAGCTTGTCCGATC
TAGGCGCTGCGGCCCCGCGGTCAGATGCTAGTAGCCCATTTCCAAGCTTGATAGGGTCTCTTACCAGCAC
TCGCACCACCCGCCCGCGCCTGCTGGGCGAGGAGGAGTACCTAAACAACTCGCTGCTGCAGCCGCAGCGC
GAAAAAAACCTGCCTCCGGCATTTCCCAACAACGGGATAGAGAGCCTAGTGGACAAGATGAGTAGATGGA
AGACGTACGCGCAGGAGCACAGGGACGTGCCAGGCCCGCGCCCGCCCACCCGTCGTCAAAGGCACGACCG
TCAGCGGGGTCTGGTGTGGGAGGACGATGACTCGGCAGACGACAGCAGCGTCCTGGATTTGGGAGGGAGT
GGCAACCCGTTTGCGCACCTTCGCCCCAGGCTGGGGAGAATGTTTTAAAAAAAAAAAAAGCATGATGCAA
AATAAAAAACTCACCAAGGCCATGGCACCGAGCGTTGGTTTTCTTGTATTCCCCTTAGTATGCGGCGCGC
GGCGATGTATGAGGAAGGTCCTCCTCCCTCCTACGAGAGTGTGGTGAGCGCGGCGCCAGTGGCGGCGGCG
CTGGGTTCTCCCTTCGATGCTCCCCTGGACCCGCCGTTTGTGCCTCCGCGGTACCTGCGGCCTACCGGGG
GGAGAAACAGCATCCGTTACTCTGAGTTGGCACCCCTATTCGACACCACCCGTGTGTACCTGGTGGACAA
CAAGTCAACGGATGTGGCATCCCTGAACTACCAGAACGACCACAGCAACTTTCTGACCACGGTCATTCAA
AACAATGACTACAGCCCGGGGGAGGCAAGCACACAGACCATCAATCTTGACGACCGGTCGCACTGGGGCG
GCGACCTGAAAACCATCCTGCATACCAACATGCCAAATGTGAACGAGTTCATGTTTACCAATAAGTTTAA
GGCGCGGGTGATGGTGTCGCGCTTGCCTACTAAGGACAATCAGGTGGAGCTGAAATACGAGTGGGTGGAG
TTCACGCTGCCCGAGGGCAACTACTCCGAGACCATGACCATAGACCTTATGAACAACGCGATCGTGGAGC
ACTACTTGAAAGTGGGCAGACAGAACGGGGTTCTGGAAAGCGACATCGGGGTAAAGTTTGACACCCGCAA
CTTCAGACTGGGGTTTGACCCCGTCACTGGTCTTGTCATGCCTGGGGTATATACAAACGAAGCCTTCCAT
CCAGACATCATTTTGCTGCCAGGATGCGGGGTGGACTTCACCCACAGCCGCCTGAGCAACTTGTTGGGCA
TCCGCAAGCGGCAACCCTTCCAGGAGGGCTTTAGGATCACCTACGATGATCTGGAGGGTGGTAACATTCC
CGCACTGTTGGATGTGGACGCCTACCAGGCGAGCTTGAAAGATGACACCGAACAGGGCGGGGGTGGCGCA
GGCGGCAGCAACAGCAGTGGCAGCGGCGCGGAAGAGAACTCCAACGCGGCAGCCGCGGCAATGCAGCCGG
TGGAGGACATGAACGATCATGCCATTCGCGGCGACACCTTTGCCACACGGGCTGAGGAGAAGCGCGCTGA
GGCCGAAGCAGCGGCCGAAGCTGCCGCCCCCGCTGCGCAACCCGAGGTCGAGAAGCCTCAGAAGAAACCG
GTGATCAAACCCCTGACAGAGGACAGCAAGAAACGCAGTTACAACCTAATAAGCAATGACAGCACCTTCA
CCCAGTACCGCAGCTGGTACCTTGCATACAACTACGGCGACCCTCAGACCGGAATCCGCTCATGGACCCT
GCTTTGCACTCCTGACGTAACCTGCGGCTCGGAGCAGGTCTACTGGTCGTTGCCAGACATGATGCAAGAC
CCCGTGACCTTCCGCTCCACGCGCCAGATCAGCAACTTTCCGGTGGTGGGCGCCGAGCTGTTGCCCGTGC
ACTCCAAGAGCTTCTACAACGACCAGGCCGTCTACTCCCAACTCATCCGCCAGTTTACCTCTCTGACCCA
CGTGTTCAATCGCTTTCCCGAGAACCAGATTTTGGCGCGCCCGCCAGCCCCCACCATCACCACCGTCAGT
GAAAACGTTCCTGCTCTCACAGATCACGGGACGCTACCGCTGCGCAACAGCATCGGAGGAGTCCAGCGAG
TGACCATTACTGACGCCAGACGCCGCACCTGCCCCTACGTTTACAAGGCCCTGGGCATAGTCTCGCCGCG
CGTCCTATCGAGCCGCACTTTTTGAGCAAGCATGTCCATCCTTATATCGCCCAGCAATAACACAGGCTGG
GGCCTGCGCTTCCCAAGCAAGATGTTTGGCGGGGCCAAGAAGCGCTCCGACCAACACCCAGTGCGCGTGC
GCGGGCACTACCGCGCGCCCTGGGGCGCGCACAAACGCGGCCGCACTGGGCGCACCACCGTCGATGACGC
CATCGACGCGGTGGTGGAGGAGGCGCGCAACTACACGCCCACGCCGCCACCAGTGTCCACAGTGGACGCG
GCCATTCAGACCGTGGTGCGCGGAGCCCGGCGCTATGCTAAAATGAAGAGACGGCGGAGGCGCGTAGCAC
GTCGCCACCGCCGCCGACCCGGCACTGCCGCCCAACGCGCGGCGGCGGCCCTGCTTAACCGCGCACGTCG
CACCGGCCGACGGGCGGCCATGCGGGCCGCTCGAAGGCTGGCCGCGGGTATTGTCACTGTGCCCCCCAGG
TCCAGGCGACGAGCGGCCGCCGCAGCAGCCGCGGCCATTAGTGCTATGACTCAGGGTCGCAGGGGCAACG
TGTATTGGGTGCGCGACTCGGTTAGCGGCCTGCGCGTGCCCGTGCGCACCCGCCCCCCGCGCAACTAGAT
TGCAAGAAAAAACTACTTAGACTCGTACTGTTGTATGTATCCAGCGGCGGCGGCGCGCAACGAAGCTATG
TCCAAGCGCAAAATCAAAGAAGAGATGCTCCAGGTCATCGCGCCGGAGATCTATGGCCCCCCGAAGAAGG
AAGAGCAGGATTACAAGCCCCGAAAGCTAAAGCGGGTCAAAAAGAAAAAGAAAGATGATGATGATGAACT
TGACGACGAGGTGGAACTGCTGCACGCTACCGCGCCCAGGCGACGGGTACAGTGGAAAGGTCGACGCGTA
AAACGTGTTTTGCGACCCGGCACCACCGTAGTCTTTACGCCCGGTGAGCGCTCCACCCGCACCTACAAGC
GCGTGTATGATGAGGTGTACGGCGACGAGGACCTGCTTGAGCAGGCCAACGAGCGCCTCGGGGAGTTTGC
CTACGGAAAGCGGCATAAGGACATGCTGGCGTTGCCGCTGGACGAGGGCAACCCAACACCTAGCCTAAAG
CCCGTAACACTGCAGCAGGTGCTGCCCGCGCTTGCACCGTCCGAAGAAAAGCGCGGCCTAAAGCGCGAGT
CTGGTGACTTGGCACCCACCGTGCAGCTGATGGTACCCAAGCGCCAGCGACTGGAAGATGTCTTGGAAAA
AATGACCGTGGAACCTGGGCTGGAGCCCGAGGTCCGCGTGCGGCCAATCAAGCAGGTGGCGCCGGGACTG
GGCGTGCAGACCGTGGACGTTCAGATACCCACTACCAGTAGCACCAGTATTGCCACCGCCACAGAGGGCA
TGGAGACACAAACGTCCCCGGTTGCCTCAGCGGTGGCGGATGCCGCGGTGCAGGCGGTCGCTGCGGCCGC
GTCCAAGACCTCTACGGAGGTGCAAACGGACCCGTGGATGTTTCGCGTTTCAGCCCCCCGGCGCCCGCGC
CGTTCGAGGAAGTACGGCGCCGCCAGCGCGCTACTGCCCGAATATGCCCTACATCCTTCCATTGCGCCTA
CCCCCGGCTATCGTGGCTACACCTACCGCCCCAGAAGACGAGCAACTACCCGACGCCGAACCACCACTGG
AACCCGCCGCCGCCGTCGCCGTCGCCAGCCCGTGCTGGCCCCGATTTCCGTGCGCAGGGTGGCTCGCGAA
GGAGGCAGGACCCTGGTGCTGCCAACAGCGCGCTACCACCCCAGCATCGTTTAAAAGCCGGTCTTTGTGG
TTCTTGCAGATATGGCCCTCACCTGCCGCCTCCGTTTCCCGGTGCCGGGATTCCGAGGAAGAATGCACCG
TAGGAGGGGCATGGCCGGCCACGGCCTGACGGGCGGCATGCGTCGTGCGCACCACCGGCGGCGGCGCGCG
TCGCACCGTCGCATGCGCGGCGGTATCCTGCCCCTCCTTATTCCACTGATCGCCGCGGCGATTGGCGCCG
TGCCCGGAATTGCATCCGTGGCCTTGCAGGCGCAGAGACACTGATTAAAAACAAGTTGCATGTGGAAAAA
TCAAAATAAAAAGTCTGGACTCTCACGCTCGCTTGGTCCTGTAACTATTTTGTAGAATGGAAGACATCAA
CTTTGCGTCTCTGGCCCCGCGACACGGCTCGCGCCCGTTCATGGGAAACTGGCAAGATATCGGCACCAGC
AATATGAGCGGTGGCGCCTTCAGCTGGGGCTCGCTGTGGAGCGGCATTAAAAATTTCGGTTCCACCGTTA
AGAACTATGGCAGCAAGGCCTGGAACAGCAGCACAGGCCAGATGCTGAGGGATAAGTTGAAAGAGCAAAA
TTTCCAACAAAAGGTGGTAGATGGCCTGGCCTCTGGCATTAGCGGGGTGGTGGACCTGGCCAACCAGGCA
GTGCAAAATAAGATTAACAGTAAGCTTGATCCCCGCCCTCCCGTAGAGGAGCCTCCACCGGCCGTGGAGA
CAGTGTCTCCAGAGGGGCGTGGCGAAAAGCGTCCGCGCCCCGACAGGGAAGAAACTCTGGTGACGCAAAT
AGACGAGCCTCCCTCGTACGAGGAGGCACTAAAGCAAGGCCTGCCCACCACCCGTCCCATCGCGCCCATG
GCTACCGGAGTGCTGGGCCAGCACACACCCGTAACGCTGGACCTGCCTCCCCCCGCCGACACCCAGCAGA
AACCTGTGCTGCCAGGCCCGACCGCCGTTGTTGTAACCCGTCCTAGCCGCGCGTCCCTGCGCCGCGCCGC
CAGCGGTCCGCGATCGTTGCGGCCCGTAGCCAGTGGCAACTGGCAAAGCACACTGAACAGCATCGTGGGT
CTGGGGGTGCAATCCCTGAAGCGCCGACGATGCTTCTGATAGCTAACGTGTCGTATGTGTGTCATGTATG
CGTCCATGTCGCCGCCAGAGGAGCTGCTGAGCCGCCGCGCGCCCGCTTTCCAAGATGGCTACCCCTTCGA
TGATGCCGCAGTGGTCTTACATGCACATCTCGGGCCAGGACGCCTCGGAGTACCTGAGCCCCGGGCTGGT
GCAGTTTGCCCGCGCCACCGAGACGTACTTCAGCCTGAATAACAAGTTTAGAAACCCCACGGTGGCGCCT
ACGCACGACGTGACCACAGACCGGTCCCAGCGTTTGACGCTGCGGTTCATCCCTGTGGACCGTGAGGATA
CTGCGTACTCGTACAAGGCGCGGTTCACCCTAGCTGTGGGTGATAACCGTGTGCTGGACATGGCTTCCAC
GTACTTTGACATCCGCGGCGTGCTGGACAGGGGCCCTACTTTTAAGCCCTACTCTGGCACTGCCTACAAC
GCCCTGGCTCCCAAGGGTGCCCCAAATCCTTGCGAATGGGATGAAGCTGCTACTGCTCTTGAAATAAACC
TAGAAGAAGAGGACGATGACAACGAAGACGAAGTAGACGAGCAAGCTGAGCAGCAAAAAACTCACGTATT
TGGGCAGGCGCCTTATTCTGGTATAAATATTACAAAGGAGGGTATTCAAATAGGTGTCGAAGGTCAAACA
CCTAAATATGCCGATAAAACATTTCAACCTGAACCTCAAATAGGAGAATCTCAGTGGTACGAAACAGAAA
TTAATCATGCAGCTGGGAGAGTCCTAAAAAAGACTACCCCAATGAAACCATGTTACGGTTCATATGCAAA
ACCCACAAATGAAAATGGAGGGCAAGGCATTCTTGTAAAGCAACAAAATGGAAAGCTAGAAAGTCAAGTG
GAAATGCAATTTTTCTCAACTACTGAGGCAGCCGCAGGCAATGGTGATAACTTGACTCCTAAAGTGGTAT
TGTACAGTGAAGATGTAGATATAGAAACCCCAGACACTCATATTTCTTACATGCCCACTATTAAGGAAGG
TAACTCACGAGAACTAATGGGCCAACAATCTATGCCCAACAGGCCTAATTACATTGCTTTTAGGGACAAT
TTTATTGGTCTAATGTATTACAACAGCACGGGTAATATGGGTGTTCTGGCGGGCCAAGCATCGCAGTTGA
ATGCTGTTGTAGATTTGCAAGACAGAAACACAGAGCTTTCATACCAGCTTTTGCTTGATTCCATTGGTGA
TAGAACCAGGTACTTTTCTATGTGGAATCAGGCTGTTGACAGCTATGATCCAGATGTTAGAATTATTGAA
AATCATGGAACTGAAGATGAACTTCCAAATTACTGCTTTCCACTGGGAGGTGTGATTAATACAGAGACTC
TTACCAAGGTAAAACCTAAAACAGGTCAGGAAAATGGATGGGAAAAAGATGCTACAGAATTTTCAGATAA
AAATGAAATAAGAGTTGGAAATAATTTTGCCATGGAAATCAATCTAAATGCCAACCTGTGGAGAAATTTC
CTGTACTCCAACATAGCGCTGTATTTGCCCGACAAGCTAAAGTACAGTCCTTCCAACGTAAAAATTTCTG
ATAACCCAAACACCTACGACTACATGAACAAGCGAGTGGTGGCTCCCGGGCTAGTGGACTGCTACATTAA
CCTTGGAGCACGCTGGTCCCTTGACTATATGGACAACGTCAACCCATTTAACCACCACCGCAATGCTGGC
CTGCGCTACCGCTCAATGTTGCTGGGCAATGGTCGCTATGTGCCCTTCCACATCCAGGTGCCTCAGAAGT
TCTTTGCCATTAAAAACCTCCTTCTCCTGCCGGGCTCATACACCTACGAGTGGAACTTCAGGAAGGATGT
TAACATGGTTCTGCAGAGCTCCCTAGGAAATGACCTAAGGGTTGACGGAGCCAGCATTAAGTTTGATAGC
ATTTGCCTTTACGCCACCTTCTTCCCCATGGCCCACAACACCGCCTCCACGCTTGAGGCCATGCTTAGAA
ACGACACCAACGACCAGTCCTTTAACGACTATCTC
[453 nt withheld, positions 23136-23588]
CAGCCCATGAGCCGTCAGGTGGTGGATGATACTAAATACAAGGACTACCAACAGGTGGGCATCCTACACC
AACACAACAACTCTGGATTTGTTGGCTACCTTGCCCCCACCATGCGCGAAGGACAGGCCTACCCTGCTAA
CTTCCCCTATCCGCTTATAGGCAAGACCGCAGTTGACAGCATTACCCAGAAAAAGTTTCTTTGCGATCGC
ACCCTTTGGCGCATCCCATTCTCCAGTAACTTTATGTCCATGGGCGCACTCACAGACCTGGGCCAAAACC
TTCTCTACGCCAACTCCGCCCACGCGCTAGACATGACTTTTGAGGTGGATCCCATGGACGAGCCCACCCT
TCTTTATGTTTTGTTTGAAGTCTTTGACGTGGTCCGTGTGCACCAGCCGCACCGCGGCGTCATCGAAACC
GTGTACCTGCGCACGCCCTTCTCGGCCGGCAACGCCACAACATAAAGAAGCAAGCAACATCAACAACAGC
TGCCGCCATGGGCTCCAGTGAGCAGGAACTGAAAGCCATTGTCAAAGATCTTGGTTGTGGGCCATATTTT
TTGGGCACCTATGACAAGCGCTTTCCAGGCTTTGTTTCTCCACACAAGCTCGCCTGCGCCATAGTCAATA
CGGCCGGTCGCGAGACTGGGGGCGTACACTGGATGGCCTTTGCCTGGAACCCGCACTCAAAAACATGCTA
CCTCTTTGAGCCCTTTGGCTTTTCTGACCAGCGACTCAAGCAGGTTTACCAGTTTGAGTACGAGTCACTC
CTGCGCCGTAGCGCCATTGCTTCTTCCCCCGACCGCTGTATAACGCTGGAAAAGTCCACCCAAAGCGTAC
AGGGGCCCAACTCGGCCGCCTGTGGACTATTCTGCTGCATGTTTCTCCACGCCTTTGCCAACTGGCCCCA
AACTCCCATGGATCACAACCCCACCATGAACCTTATTACCGGGGTACCCAACTCCATGCTCAACAGTCCC
CAGGTACAGCCCACCCTGCGTCGCAACCAGGAACAGCTCTACAGCTTCCTGGAGCGCCACTCGCCCTACT
TCCGCAGCCACAGTGCGCAGATTAGGAGCGCCACTTCTTTTTGTCACTTGAAAAACATGTAAAAATAATG
TACTAGAGACACTTTCAATAAAGGCAAATGCTTTTATTTGTACACTCTCGGGTGATTATTTACCCCCACC
CTTGCCGTCTGCGCCGTTTAAAAATCAAAGGGGTTCTGCCGCGCATCGCTATGCGCCACTGGCAGGGACA
CGTTGCGATACTGGTGTTTAGTGCTCCACTTAAACTCAGGCACAACCATCCGCGGCAGCTCGGTGAAGTT
TTCACTCCACAGGCTGCGCACCATCACCAACGCGTTTAGCAGGTCGGGCGCCGATATCTTGAAGTCGCAG
TTGGGGCCTCCGCCCTGCGCGCGCGAGTTGCGATACACAGGGTTGCAGCACTGGAACACTATCAGCGCCG
GGTGGTGCACGCTGGCCAGCACGCTCTTGTCGGAGATCAGATCCGCGTCCAGGTCCTCCGCGTTGCTCAG
GGCGAACGGAGTCAACTTTGGTAGCTGCCTTCCCAAAAAGGGCGCGTGCCCAGGCTTTGAGTTGCACTCG
CACCGTAGTGGCATCAAAAGGTGACCGTGCCCGGTCTGGGCGTTAGGATACAGCGCCTGCATAAAAGCCT
TGATCTGCTTAAAAGCCACCTGAGCCTTTGCGCCTTCAGAGAAGAACATGCCGCAAGACTTGCCGGAAAA
CTGATTGGCCGGACAGGCCGCGTCGTGCACGCAGCACCTTGCGTCGGTGTTGGAGATCTGCACCACATTT
CGGCCCCACCGGTTCTTCACGATCTTGGCCTTGCTAGACTGCTCCTTCAGCGCGCGCTGCCCGTTTTCGC
TCGTCACATCCATTTCAATCACGTGCTCCTTATTTATCATAATGCTTCCGTGTAGACACTTAAGCTCGCC
TTCGATCTCAGCGCAGCGGTGCAGCCACAACGCGCAGCCCGTGGGCTCGTGATGCTTGTAGGTCACCTCT
GCAAACGACTGCAGGTACGCCTGCAGGAATCGCCCCATCATCGTCACAAAGGTCTTGTTGCTGGTGAAGG
TCAGCTGCAACCCGCGGTGCTCCTCGTTCAGCCAGGTCTTGCATACGGCCGCCAGAGCTTCCACTTGGTC
AGGCAGTAGTTTGAAGTTCGCCTTTAGATCGTTATCCACGTGGTACTTGTCCATCAGCGCGCGCGCAGCC
TCCATGCCCTTCTCCCACGCAGACACGATCGGCACACTCAGCGGGTTCATCACCGTAATTTCACTTTCCG
CTTCGCTGGGCTCTTCCTCTTCCTCTTGCGTCCGCATACCACGCGCCACTGGGTCGTCTTCATTCAGCCG
CCGCACTGTGCGCTTACCTCCTTTGCCATGCTTGATTAGCACCGGTGGGTTGCTGAAACCCACCATTTGT
AGCGCCACATCTTCTCTTTCTTCCTCGCTGTCCACGATTACCTCTGGTGATGGCGGGCGCTCGGGCTTGG
GAGAAGGGCGCTTCTTTTTCTTCTTGGGCGCAATGGCCAAATCCGCCGCCGAGGTCGATGGCCGCGGGCT
GGGTGTGCGCGGCACCAGCGCGTCTTGTGATGAGTCTTCCTCGTCCTCGGACTCGATACGCCGCCTCATC
CGCTTTTTTGGGGGCGCCCGGGGAGGCGGCGGCGACGGGGACGGGGACGACACGTCCTCCATGGTTGGGG
GACGTCGCGCCGCACCGCGTCCGCGCTCGGGGGTGGTTTCGCGCTGCTCCTCTTCCCGACTGGCCATTTC
CTTCTCCTATAGGCAGAAAAAGATCATGGAGTCAGTCGAGAAGAAGGACAGCCTAACCGCCCCCTCTGAG
TTCGCCACCACCGCCTCCACCGATGCCGCCAACGCGCCTACCACCTTCCCCGTCGAGGCACCCCCGCTTG
AGGAGGAGGAAGTGATTATCGAGCAGGACCCAGGTTTTGTAAGCGAAGACGACGAGGACCGCTCAGTACC
AACAGAGGATAAAAAGCAAGACCAGGACAACGCAGAGGCAAACGAGGAACAAGTCGGGCGGGGGGACGAA
AGGCATGGCGACTACCTAGATGTGGGAGACGACGTGCTGTTGAAGCATCTGCAGCGCCAGTGCGCCATTA
TCTGCGACGCGTTGCAAGAGCGCAGCGATGTGCCCCTCGCCATAGCGGATGTCAGCCTTGCCTACGAACG
CCACCTATTCTCACCGCGCGTACCCCCCAAACGCCAAGAAAACGGCACATGCGAGCCCAACCCGCGCCTC
AACTTCTACCCCGTATTTGCCGTGCCAGAGGTGCTTGCCACCTATCACATCTTTTTCCAAAACTGCAAGA
TACCCCTATCCTGCCGTGCCAACCGCAGCCGAGCGGACAAGCAGCTGGCCTTGCGGCAGGGCGCTGTCAT
ACCTGATATCGCCTCGCTCAACGAAGTGCCAAAAATCTTTGAGGGTCTTGGACGCGACGAGAAGCGCGCG
GCAAACGCTCTGCAACAGGAAAACAGCGAAAATGAAAGTCACTCTGGAGTGTTGGTGGAACTCGAGGGTG
ACAACGCGCGCCTAGCCGTACTAAAACGCAGCATCGAGGTCACCCACTTTGCCTACCCGGCACTTAACCT
ACCCCCCAAGGTCATGAGCACAGTCATGAGTGAGCTGATCGTGCGCCGTGCGCAGCCCCTGGAGAGGGAT
GCAAATTTGCAAGAACAAACAGAGGAGGGCCTACCCGCAGTTGGCGACGAGCAGCTAGCGCGCTGGCTTC
AAACGCGCGAGCCTGCCGACTTGGAGGAGCGACGCAAACTAATGATGGCCGCAGTGCTCGTTACCGTGGA
GCTTGAGTGCATGCAGCGGTTCTTTGCTGACCCGGAGATGCAGCGCAAGCTAGAGGAAACATTGCACTAC
ACCTTTCGACAGGGCTACGTACGCCAGGCCTGCAAGATCTCCAACGTGGAGCTCTGCAACCTGGTCTCCT
ACCTTGGAATTTTGCACGAAAACCGCCTTGGGCAAAACGTGCTTCATTCCACGCTCAAGGGCGAGGCGCG
CCGCGACTACGTCCGCGACTGCGTTTACTTATTTCTATGCTACACCTGGCAGACGGCCATGGGCGTTTGG
CAGCAGTGCTTGGAGGAGTGCAACCTCAAGGAGCTGCAGAAACTGCTAAAGCAAAACTTGAAGGACCTAT
GGACGGCCTTCAACGAGCGCTCCGTGGCCGCGCACCTGGCGGACATCATTTTCCCCGAACGCCTGCTTAA
AACCCTGCAACAGGGTCTGCCAGACTTCACCAGTCAAAGCATGTTGCAGAACTTTAGGAACTTTATCCTA
GAGCGCTCAGGAATCTTGCCCGCCACCTGCTGTGCACTTCCTAGCGACTTTGTGCCCATTAAGTACCGCG
AATGCCCTCCGCCGCTTTGGGGCCACTGCTACCTTCTGCAGCTAGCCAACTACCTTGCCTACCACTCTGA
CATAATGGAAGACGTGAGCGGTGACGGTCTACTGGAGTGTCACTGTCGCTGCAACCTATGCACCCCGCAC
CGCTCCCTGGTTTGCAATTCGCAGCTGCTTAACGAAAGTCAAATTATCGGTACCTTTGAGCTGCAGGGTC
CCTCGCCTGACGAAAAGTCCGCGGCTCCGGGGTTGAAACTCACTCCGGGGCTGTGGACGTCGGCTTACCT
TCGCAAATTTGTACCTGAGGACTACCACGCCCACGAGATTAGGTTCTACGAAGACCAATCCCGCCCGCCT
AATGCGGAGCTTACCGCCTGCGTCATTACCCAGGGCCACATTCTTGGCCAATTGCAAGCCATCAACAAAG
CCCGCCAAGAGTTTCTGCTACGAAAGGGACGGGGGGTTTACTTGGACCCCCAGTCCGGCGAGGAGCTCAA
CCCAATCCCCCCGCCGCCGCAGCCCTATCAGCAGCAGCCGCGGGCCCTTGCTTCCCAGGATGGCACCCAA
AAAGAAGCTGCAGCTGCCGCCGCCACCCACGGACGAGGAGGAATACTGGGACAGTCAGGCAGAGGAGGTT
TTGGACGAGGAGGAGGAGGACATGATGGAAGACTGGGAGAGCCTAGACGAGGAAGCTTCCGAGGTCGAAG
AGGTGTCAGACGAAACACCGTCACCCTCGGTCGCATTCCCCTCGCCGGCGCCCCAGAAATCGGCAACCGG
TTCCAGCATGGCTACAACCTCCGCTCCTCAGGCGCCGCCGGCACTGCCCGTTCGCCGACCCAACCGTAGA
TGGGACACCACTGGAACCAGGGCCGGTAAGTCCAAGCAGCCGCCGCCGTTAGCCCAAGAGCAACAACAGC
GCCAAGGCTACCGCTCATGGCGCGGGCACAAGAACGCCATAGTTGCTTGCTTGCAAGACTGTGGGGGCAA
CATCTCCTTCGCCCGCCGCTTTCTTCTCTACCATCACGGCGTGGCCTTCCCCCGTAACATCCTGCATTAC
TACCGTCATCTCTACAGCCCATACTGCACCGGCGGCAGCGGCAGCAACAGCAGCGGCCACACAGAAGCAA
AGGCGACCGGATAGCAAGACTCTGACAAAGCCCAAGAAATCCACAGCGGCGGCAGCAGCAGGAGGAGGAG
CGCTGCGTCTGGCGCCCAACGAACCCGTATCGACCCGCGAGCTTAGAAACAGGATTTTTCCCACTCTGTA
TGCTATATTTCAACAGAGCAGGGGCCAAGAACAAGAGCTGAAAATAAAAAACAGGTCTCTGCGATCCCTC
ACCCGCAGCTGCCTGTATCACAAAAGCGAAGATCAGCTTCGGCGCACGCTGGAAGACGCGGAGGCTCTCT
TCAGTAAATACTGCGCGCTGACTCTTAAGGACTAGTTTCGCGCCCTTTCTCAAATTTAAGCGCGAAAACT
ACGTCATCTCCAGCGGCCACACCCGGCGCCAGCACCTGTTGTCAGCGCCATTATGAGCAAGGAAATTCCC
ACGCCCTACATGTGGAGTTACCAGCCACAAATGGGACTTGCGGCTGGAGCTGCCCAAGACTACTCAACCC
GAATAAACTACATGAGCGCGGGACCCCACATGATATCCCGGGTCAACGGAATACGCGCCCACCGAAACCG
AATTCTCCTGGAACAGGCGGCTATTACCACCACACCTCGTAATAACCTTAATCCCCGTAGTTGGCCCGCT
GCCCTGGTGTACCAGGAAAGTCCCGCTCCCACCACTGTGGTACTTCCCAGAGACGCCCAGGCCGAAGTTC
AGATGACTAACTCAGGGGCGCAGCTTGCGGGCGGCTTTCGTCACAGGGTGCGGTCGCCCGGGCAGGGTAT
AACTCACCTGACAATCAGAGGGCGAGGTATTCAGCTCAACGACGAGTCGGTGAGCTCCTCGCTTGGTCTC
CGTCCGGACGGGACATTTCAGATCGGCGGCGCCGGCCGCTCTTCATTCACGCCTCGTCAGGCAATCCTAA
CTCTGCAGACCTCGTCCTCTGAGCCGCGCTCTGGAGGCATTGGAACTCTGCAATTTATTGAGGAGTTTGT
GCCATCGGTCTACTTTAACCCCTTCTCGGGACCTCCCGGCCACTATCCGGATCAATTTATTCCTAACTTT
GACGCGGTAAAGGACTCGGCGGACGGCTACGACTGAATGTTAAGTGGAGAGGCAGAGCAACTGCGCCTGA
AACACCTGGTCCACTGTCGCCGCCACAAGTGCTTTGCCCGCGACTCCGGTGAGTTTTGCTACTTTGAATT
GCCCGAGGATCATATCGAGGGCCCGGCGCACGGCGTCCGGCTTACCGCCCAGGGAGAGCTTGCCCGTAGC
CTGATTCGGGAGTTTACCCAGCGCCCCCTGCTAGTTGAGCGGGACAGGGGACCCTGTGTTCTCACTGTGA
TTTGCAACTGTCCTAACCCTGGATTACATCAAGATCTTTGTTGCCATCTCTGTGCTGAGTATAATAAATA
CAGAAATTAAAATATACTGGGGCTCCTATCGCCATCCTGTAAACGCCACCGTCTTCACCCGCCCAAGCAA
ACCAAGGCGAACCTTACCTGGTACTTTTAACATCTCTCCCTCTGTGATTTACAACAGTTTCAACCCAGAC
GGAGTGAGTCTACGAGAGAACCTCTCCGAGCTCAGCTACTCCATCAGAAAAAACACCACCCTCCTTACCT
GCCGGGAACGTACGAGTGCGTCACCGGCCGCTGCACCACACCTACCGCCTGACCGTAAACCAGACTTTTT
CCGGACAGACCTCAATAACTCTGTTTACCAGAACAGGAGGTGAGCTTAGAAAACCCTTAGGGTATTAGGC
CAAAGGCGCAGCTACTGTGGGGTTTATGAACAATTCAAGCAACTCTACGGGCTATTCTAATTCAGGTTTC
TCTAGAAATGGACGGAATTATTACAGAGCAGCGCCTGCTAGAAAGACGCAGGGCAGCGGCCGAGCAACAG
CGCATGAATCAAGAGCTCCAAGACATGGTTAACTTGCACCAGTGCAAAAGGGGTATCTTTTGTCTGGTAA
AGCAGGCCAAAGTCACCTACGACAGTAATACCACCGGACACCGCCTTAGCTACAAGTTGCCAACCAAGCG
TCAGAAATTGGTGGTCATGGTGGGAGAAAAGCCCATTACCATAACTCAGCACTCGGTAGAAACCGAAGGC
TGCATTCACTCACCTTGTCAAGGACCTGAGGATCTCTGCACCCTTATTAAGACCCTGTGCGGTCTCAAAG
ATCTTATTCCCTTTAACTAATAAAAAAAAATAATAAAGCATCACTTACTTAAAATCAGTTAGCAAATTTC
TGTCCAGTTTATTCAGCAGCACCTCCTTGCCCTCCTCCCAGCTCTGGTATTGCAGCTTCCTCCTGGCTGC
AAACTTTCTCCACAATCTAAATGGAATGTCAGTTTCCTCCTGTTCCTGTCCATCCGCACCCACTATCTTC
ATGTTGTTGCAGATGAAGCGCGCAAGACCGTCTGAAGATACCTTCAACCCCGTGTATCCATATGACACGG
AAACCGGTCCTCCAACTGTGCCTTTTCTTACTCCTCCCTTTGTATCCCCCAATGGGTTTCAAGAGAGTCC
CCCTGGGGTACTCTCTTTGCGCCTATCCGAACCTCTAGTTACCTCCAATGGCATGCTTGCGCTCAAAATG
GGCAACGGCCTCTCTCTGGACGAGGCCGGCAACCTTACCTCCCAAAATGTAACCACTGTGAGCCCACCTC
TCAAAAAAACCAAGTCAAACATAAACCTGGAAATATCTGCACCCCTCACAGTTACCTCAGAAGCCCTAAC
TGTGGCTGCCGCCGCACCTCTAATGGTCGCGGGCAACACACTCACCATGCAATCACAGGCCCCGCTAACC
GTGCACGACTCCAAACTTAGCATTGCCACCCAAGGACCCCTCACAGTGTCAGAAGGAAAGCTAGCCCTGC
AAACATCAGGCCCCCTCACCACCACCGATAGCAGTACCCTTACTATCACTGCCTCACCCCCTCTAACTAC
TGCCACTGGTAGCTTGGGCATTGACTTGAAAGAGCCCATTTATACACAAAATGGAAAACTAGGACTAAAG
TACGGGGCTCCTTTGCATGTAACAGACGACCTAAACACTTTGACCGTAGCAACTGGTCCAGGTGTGACTA
TTAATAATACTTCCTTGCAAACTAAAGTTACTGGAGCCTTGGGTTTTGATTCACAAGGCAATATGCAACT
TAATGTAGCAGGAGGACTAAGGATTGATTCTCAAAACAGACGCCTTATACTTGATGTTAGTTATCCGTTT
GATGCTCAAAACCAACTAAATCTAAGACTAGGACAGGGCCCTCTTTTTATAAACTCAGCCCACAACTTGG
ATATTAACTACAACAAAGGCCTTTACTTGTTTACAGCTTCAAACAATTCCAAAAAGCTTGAGGTTAACCT
AAGCACTGCCAAGGGGTTGATGTTTGACGCTACAGCCATAGCCATTAATGCAGGAGATGGGCTTGAATTT
GGTTCACCTAATGCACCAAACACAAATCCCCTCAAAACAAAAATTGGCCATGGCCTAGAATTTGATTCAA
ACAAGGCTATGGTTCCTAAACTAGGAACTGGCCTTAGTTTTGACAGCACAGGTGCCATTACAGTAGGAAA
CAAAAATAATGATAAGCTAACTTTGTGGACCACACCAGCTCCATCTCCTAACTGTAGACTAAATGCAGAG
AAAGATGCTAAACTCACTTTGGTCTTAACAAAATGTGGCAGTCAAATACTTGCTACAGTTTCAGTTTTGG
CTGTTAAAGGCAGTTTGGCTCCAATATCTGGAACAGTTCAAAGTGCTCATCTTATTATAAGATTTGACGA
AAATGGAGTGCTACTAAACAATTCCTTCCTGGACCCAGAATATTGGAACTTTAGAAATGGAGATCTTACT
GAAGGCACAGCCTATACAAACGCTGTTGGATTTATGCCTAACCTATCAGCTTATCCAAAATCTCACGGTA
AAACTGCCAAAAGTAACATTGTCAGTCAAGTTTACTTAAACGGAGACAAAACTAAACCTGTAACACTAAC
CATTACACTAAACGGTACACAGGAAACAGGAGACACAACTCCAAGTGCATACTCTATGTCATTTTCATGG
GACTGGTCTGGCCACAACTACATTAATGAAATATTTGCCACATCCTCTTACACTTTTTCATACATTGCCC
AAGAATAAAGAATCGTTTGTGTTATGTTTCAACGTGTTTATTTTTCAATTGCAGAAAATTTCGAATCATT
TTTCATTCAGTAGTATAGCCCCACCACCACATAGCTTATACAGATCACCGTACCTTAATCAAACTCACAG
AACCCTAGTATTCAACCTGCCACCTCCCTCCCAACACACAGAGTACACAGTCCTTTCTCCCCGGCTGGCC
TTAAAAAGCATCATATCATGGGTAACAGACATATTCTTAGGTGTTATATTCCACACGGTTTCCTGTCGAG
CCAAACGCTCATCAGTGATATTAATAAACTCCCCGGGCAGCTCACTTAAGTTCATGTCGCTGTCCAGCTG
CTGAGCCACAGGCTGCTGTCCAACTTGCGGTTGCTTAACGGGCGGCGAAGGAGAAGTCCACGCCTACATG
GGGGTAGAGTCATAATCGTGCATCAGGATAGGGCGGTGGTGCTGCAGCAGCGCGCGAATAAACTGCTGCC
GCCGCCGCTCCGTCCTGCAGGAATACAACATGGCAGTGGTCTCCTCAGCGATGATTCGCACCGCCCGCAG
CATAAGGCGCCTTGTCCTCCGGGCACAGCAGCGCACCCTGATCTCACTTAAATCAGCACAGTAACTGCAG
CACAGCACCACAATATTGTTCAAAATCCCACAGTGCAAGGCGCTGTATCCAAAGCTCATGGCGGGGACCA
CAGAACCCACGTGGCCATCATACCACAAGCGCAGGTAGATTAAGTGGCGACCCCTCATAAACACGCTGGA
CATAAACATTACCTCTTTTGGCATGTTGTAATTCACCACCTCCCGGTACCATATAAACCTCTGATTAAAC
ATGGCGCCATCCACCACCATCCTAAACCAGCTGGCCAAAACCTGCCCGCCGGCTATACACTGCAGGGAAC
CGGGACTGGAACAATGACAGTGGAGAGCCCAGGACTCGTAACCATGGATCATCATGCTCGTCATGATATC
AATGTTGGCACAACACAGGCACACGTGCATACACTTCCTCAGGATTACAAGCTCCTCCCGCGTTAGAACC
ATATCCCAGGGAACAACCCATTCCTGAATCAGCGTAAATCCCACACTGCAGGGAAGACCTCGCACGTAAC
TCACGTTGTGCATTGTCAAAGTGTTACATTCGGGCAGCAGCGGATGATCCTCCAGTATGGTAGCGCGGGT
TTCTGTCTCAAAAGGAGGTAGACGATCCCTACTGTACGGAGTGCGCCGAGACAACCGAGATCGTGTTGGT
CGTAGTGTCATGCCAAATGGAACGCCGGACGTAGTCATATTTCCTGAAGCAAAACCAGGTGCGGGCGTGA
CAAACAGATCTGCGTCTCCGGTCTCGCCGCTTAGATCGCTCTGTGTAGTAGTTGTAGTATATCCACTCTC
TCAAAGCATCCAGGCGCCCCCTGGCTTCGGGTTCTATGTAAACTCCTTCATGCGCCGCTGCCCTGATAAC
ATCCACCACCGCAGAATAAGCCACACCCAGCCAACCTACACATTCGTTCTGCGAGTCACACACGGGAGGA
GCGGGAAGAGCTGGAAGAACCATGTTTTTTTTTTTATTCCAAAAGATTATCCAAAACCTCAAAATGAAGA
TCTATTAAGTGAACGCGCTCCCCTCCGGTGGCGTGGTCAAACTCTACAGCCAAAGAACAGATAATGGCAT
TTGTAAGATGTTGCACAATGGCTTCCAAAAGGCAAACGGCCCTCACGTCCAAGTGGACGTAAAGGCTAAA
CCCTTCAGGGTGAATCTCCTCTATAAACATTCCAGCACCTTCAACCATGCCCAAATAATTCTCATCTCGC
CACCTTCTCAATATATCTCTAAGCAAATCCCGAATATTAAGTCCGGCCATTGTAAAAATCTGCTCCAGAG
CGCCCTCCACCTTCAGCCTCAAGCAGCGAATCATGATTGCAAAAATTCAGGTTCCTCACAGACCTGTATA
AGATTCAAAAGCGGAACATTAACAAAAATACCGCGATCCCGTAGGTCCCTTCGCAGGGCCAGCTGAACAT
AATCGTGCAGGTCTGCACGGACCAGCGCGGCCACTTCCCCGCCAGGAACCATGACAAAAGAACCCACACT
GATTATGACACGCATACTCGGAGCTATGCTAACCAGCGTAGCCCCGATGTAAGCTTGTTGCATGGGCGGC
GATATAAAATGCAAGGTGCTGCTCAAAAAATCAGGCAAAGCCTCGCGCAAAAAAGAAAGCACATCGTAGT
CATGCTCATGCAGATAAAGGCAGGTAAGCTCCGGAACCACCACAGAAAAAGACACCATTTTTCTCTCAAA
CATGTCTGCGGGTTTCTGCATAAACACAAAATAAAATAACAAAAAAACATTTAAACATTAGAAGCCTGTC
TTACAACAGGAAAAACAACCCTTATAAGCATAAGACGGACTACGGCCATGCCGGCGTGACCGTAAAAAAA
CTGGTCACCGTGATTAAAAAGCACCACCGACAGCTCCTCGGTCATGTCCGGAGTCATAATGTAAGACTCG
GTAAACACATCAGGTTGATTCACATCGGTCAGTGCTAAAAAGCGACCGAAATAGCCCGGGGGAATACATA
CCCGCAGGCGTAGAGACAACATTACAGCCCCCATAGGAGGTATAACAAAATTAATAGGAGAGAAAAACAC
ATAAACACCTGAAAAACCCTCCTGCCTAGGCAAAATAGCACCCTCCCGCTCCAGAACAACATACAGCGCT
TCCACAGCGGCAGCCATAACAGTCAGCCTTACCAGTAAAAAAGAAAACCTATTAAAAAAACACCACTCGA
CACGGCACCAGCTCAATCAGTCACAGTGTAAAAAAGGGCCAAGTGCAGAGCGAGTATATATAGGACTAAA
AAATGACGTAACGGTTAAAGTCCACAAAAAACACCCAGAAAACCGCACGCGAACCTACGCCCAGAAACGA
AAGCCAAAAAACCCACAACTTCCTCAAATCGTCACTTCCGTTTTCCCACGTTACGTCACTTCCCATTTTA
AGAAAACTACAATTCCCAACACATACAAGTTACTCCGCCCTAAAACCTACGTCACCCGCCCCGTTCCCAC
GCCCCGCGCCACGTCACAAACTCCACCCCCTCATTATCATATTGGCTTCAATCCAAAATAAGGTATATTA
TTGATGATGTTAATTAATTTAAATCCGCATGCGATATCGAGCTCTCCCGGGAATTCGGATCTGCGACGCG
AGGCTGGATGGCCTTCCCCATTATGATTCTTCTCGCTTCCGGCGGCATCGGGATGCCCGCGTTGCAGGCC
ATGCTGTCCAGGCAGGTAGATGACGACCATCAGGGACAGCTTCAAGGCCAGCAAAAGGCCAGGAACCGTA
AAAAGGCCGCGTTGCTGGCGTTTTTCCATAGGCTCCGCCCCCCTGACGAGCATCACAAAAATCGACGCTC
AAGTCAGAGGTGGCGAAACCCGACAGGACTATAAAGATACCAGGCGTTTCCCCCTGGAAGCTCCCTCGTG
CGCTCTCCTGTTCCGACCCTGCCGCTTACCGGATACCTGTCCGCCTTTCTCCCTTCGGGAAGCGTGGCGC
TTTCTCATAGCTCACGCTGTAGGTATCTCAGTTCGGTGTAGGTCGTTCGCTCCAAGCTGGGCTGTGTGCA
CGAACCCCCCGTTCAGCCCGACCGCTGCGCCTTATCCGGTAACTATCGTCTTGAGTCCAACCCGGTAAGA
CACGACTTATCGCCACTGGCAGCAGCCACTGGTAACAGGATTAGCAGAGCGAGGTATGTAGGCGGTGCTA
CAGAGTTCTTGAAGTGGTGGCCTAACTACGGCTACACTAGAAGGACAGTATTTGGTATCTGCGCTCTGCT
GAAGCCAGTTACCTTCGGAAAAAGAGTTGGTAGCTCTTGATCCGGCAAACAAACCACCGCTGGTAGCGGT
GGTTTTTTTGTTTGCAAGCAGCAGATTACGCGCAGAAAAAAAGGATCTCAAGAAGATCCTTTGATCTTTT
CTACGGGGTCTGACGCTCAGTGGAACGAAAACTCACGTTAAGGGATTTTGGTCATGAGATTATCAAAAAG
GATCTTCACCTAGATCCTTTTAAATCAATCTAAAGTATATATGAGTAAACTTGGTCTGACAGTTACCAAT
GCTTAATCAGTGAGGCACCTATCTCAGCGATCTGTCTATTTCGTTCATCCATAGTTGCCTGACTCCCCGT
CGTGTAGATAACTACGATACGGGAGGGCTTACCATCTGGCCCCAGTGCTGCAATGATACCGCGAGACCCA
CGCTCACCGGCTCCAGATTTATCAGCAATAAACCAGCCAGCCGGAAGGGCCGAGCGCAGAAGTGGTCCTG
CAACTTTATCCGCCTCCATCCAGTCTATTAATTGTTGCCGGGAAGCTAGAGTAAGTAGTTCGCCAGTTAA
TAGTTTGCGCAACGTTGTTGCCATTGCTACAGGCATCGTGGTGTCACGCTCGTCGTTTGGTATGGCTTCA
TTCAGCTCCGGTTCCCAACGATCAAGGCGAGTTACATGATCCCCCATGTTGTGCAAAAAAGCGGTTAGCT
CCTTCGGTCCTCCGATCGTTGTCAGAAGTAAGTTGGCCGCAGTGTTATCACTCATGGTTATGGCAGCACT
GCATAATTCTCTTACTGTCATGCCATCCGTAAGATGCTTTTCTGTGACTGGTGAGTACTCAACCAAGTCA
TTCTGAGAATAGTGTATGCGGCGACCGAGTTGCTCTTGCCCGGCGTCAACACGGGATAATACCGCGCCAC
ATAGCAGAACTTTAAAAGTGCTCATCATTGGAAAACGTTCTTCGGGGCGAAAACTCTCAAGGATCTTACC
GCTGTTGAGATCCAGTTCGATGTAACCCACTCGTGCACCCAACTGATCTTCAGCATCTTTTACTTTCACC
AGCGTTTCTGGGTGAGCAAAAACAGGAAGGCAAAATGCCGCAAAAAAGGGAATAAGGGCGACACGGAAAT
GTTGAATACTCATACTCTTCCTTTTTCAATATTATTGAAGCATTTATCAGGGTTATTGTCTCATGAGCGG
ATACATATTTGAATGTATTTAGAAAAATAAACAAATAGGGGTTCCGCGCACATTTCCCCGAAAAGTGCCA
CCTGACGTCTAAGAAACCATTATTATCATGACATTAACCTATAAAAATAGGCGTATCACGAGGCCCTTTC
GTCTTCAAGAATTGGATCCGAATTCCCGGGAGAGCTCGATATCGCATGCGGATTTAAATTAATTAA
Features (pLannotate 1.2.2; 51 found; start..end, strand, type, name):
      1..103     +  repeat_region  ITR: inverted terminal repeat of human adenovirus serotype 5 inverted
    191..341     +  misc_signal    Ad5 Ψ: packaging signal for adenovirus serotype 5
    524..576     -  misc_feature   bom (fragment): basis of mobility region from pBR322
    731..1110    +  enhancer       CMV enhancer: human cytomegalovirus immediate early enhancer
   1111..1314    +  promoter       CMV promoter: human cytomegalovirus (CMV) immediate early promoter
   1310..1343    +  LTR            5' LTR (truncated) (fragment): truncated 5' long terminal repeat (LTR) from HIV-1
   1359..1377    +  promoter       T7 promoter: promoter for bacteriophage T7 RNA polymerase
   1407..1431    +  protein_bind   attB1: mutant version of attB; recombination site for the Gateway® BP reaction BP Clonase™
   1432..3798    +  CDS            Stat5a: STA5A_MOUSE - Also known as Mgf, Mpf. Experimental evidence at protein level: Swiss-Prot protein existence level 1. Carries out a dual function: signal transduction and activation of transcription. Mediates cellular responses to the cytokine KITLG/SCF and other growth factors. May mediate cellular responses to activated FGFR1, FGFR2, FGFR3 and FGFR4. Binds to the GAS element and activates PRL-induced transcription. Regulates the expression of milk proteins during lactation. From Mus musculus (Mouse).
   3805..3825    +  CDS            FLAG (fragment): FLAG® epitope tag, followed by an enterokinase cleavage site
   3871..3955    +  CDS            large T antigen (fragment): large T antigen from SV40 (simian virus 40)
   3978..4099    +  polyA_signal   SV40 poly(A) signal: SV40 polyadenylation signal
   4185..4488    +  enhancer       CMV enhancer: human cytomegalovirus immediate early enhancer
   4489..4692    +  promoter       CMV promoter: human cytomegalovirus (CMV) immediate early promoter
   4737..5456    +  CDS            EGFP: the original enhanced GFP (Yang et al., 1996) mammalian codon-optimized
   5457..5481    -  protein_bind   attB2: mutant version of attB; recombination site for the Gateway® BP reaction BP Clonase™
   5507..5548    +  CDS            V5 tag: epitope tag from simian virus 5
   5632..5680    +  polyA_signal   HSV TK poly(A) signal: herpes simplex virus thymidine kinase polyadenylation signal (Cole and Stacy, 1985)
   5962..6381    +  CDS            IX: CAP9_ADE05 - Experimental evidence at protein level: Swiss-Prot protein existence level 1. Structural component of the virion that acts as a cement protein on the capsid exterior and forms triskelion structures consisting of three molecules that stabilize three hexon trimers at the center of each icosahedral facet and fixes the peripentonal hexons. Dispensable for assembly. During virus entry, recruits the anterograde motor kinesin-1 to the capsid docked at the nuclear pore complex thereby subjecting the docked capsid to a pulling force. The resulting tension leads to capsid disruption, disper
   6468..7697    -  CDS            IVa2 (fragment): PKG1_ADEM1 - Protein inferred from homology: Swiss-Prot protein existence level 3. Component of the packaging machinery which encapsidates the viral DNA into preformed capsids and transcriptional activator of the viral major late promoter (MLP). Binds, along with packaging proteins 2 and 3, to the specific packaging sequence on the left end of viral genomic DNA and displays ATPase activity thereby providing the power stroke of the packaging machinery. The activity of packaging protein IVa2 is stimulated by protein 33K which acts as a terminase. May be the protein that pumps DNA into the capsid
   7553..10720   -  CDS            POL: DPOL_ADE05 - Experimental evidence at protein level: Swiss-Prot protein existence level 1. Eukaryotic-type DNA polymerase involved in viral genomic replication. DNA synthesis is protein primed, and acts in a strand displacement replication. Assembles in complex with viral pTP, DBP, host NFIA and host POU2F1/OCT1 on viral origin of replication. The polymerase covalently transfers dCMP onto pTP, thereby initiating complementary strand synthesis. From Human adenovirus C serotype 5 (HAdV-5) (Human adenovirus 5).
  10939..12942   -  CDS            PTP: TERM_ADE05 - Experimental evidence at protein level: Swiss-Prot protein existence level 1. Protein covalently bound to the viral DNA that acts as a primer for viral genomic replication by DNA strand displacement. Assembles on the viral origin of replication in an initiation complex with viral polymerase, DBP, host NFIA and host POU2F1/OCT1. During initiation, the polymerase covalently couples the first dCTP with Ser- 580 of pTP. The terminal protein stimulates the template activity over 20 fold compared to protein-free templates. Neo-synthesized viral genomes are linked to two preterminal prot
  12973..13129   +  ncRNA          VA: Accession: RF00102 - VA RNA
  13228..13385   +  ncRNA          VA: Accession: RF00102 - VA RNA
  13403..14647   +  CDS            L1: PKG3_ADE05 - Experimental evidence at protein level: Swiss-Prot protein existence level 1. Involved in viral genome packaging through its interaction with packaging proteins 1 and 2. After proteolytic cleavage by adenovirus protease, L1 52/55k protein is removed from the capsid during viral maturation. From Human adenovirus C serotype 5 (HAdV-5) (Human adenovirus 5).
  14671..16425   +  CDS            CAP3_ADE05: Experimental evidence at protein level: Swiss-Prot protein existence level 1. Structural component of the virion that acts as a cement protein on the capsid exterior and which mediates the interactions between the hexons, including the peripentonal hexons, and reaches all the way to the penton vertices. Two hexon linking proteins IIIa, one from each facet, stabilize the unique edge interface between a pair of facets. As the virus enters the host cell, hexon linking proteins IIIa are shed concomitant with virion acidification in the endosome. During virus assembly, seems to play a role in the s
  16510..18222   +  CDS            L2: CAPSP_ADE05 - Experimental evidence at protein level: Swiss-Prot protein existence level 1. Major capsid protein that self-associates to form penton base pentamers, each in the shape of a pentagon, situated at the 12 vertices of the pseudo T=25 capsid. Involved in virus secondary attachment to host cell after initial attachment by the fiber protein. Binds host integrin heterodimer ITGAV-ITGB5 (alphaV-beta5) thereby triggering clathrin-mediated endocytosis of virions. Mediates initial virus attachment to CXADR-negative cells. Binding to integrins ITGAV-ITGB5 also seems to induce macropinocytosi
  18232..18825   +  CDS            L2: NP_ADE02 - Experimental evidence at protein level: Swiss-Prot protein existence level 1. Plays a role in the inhibition of host immune response within the nucleus. Interacts with cellular nucleosomes and immobilizes the host immune danger signal HMGB1 on chromatin. In turn, prevents HMGB1 release out of the cell and thus decreases inflammation. Plays also a role in the wrapping and condensation of the viral DNA. May also promote viral genome import into the nucleus. From Human adenovirus C serotype 2 (HAdV-2) (Human adenovirus 2).
  18898..20001   +  CDS            L2: CORE5_ADE05 - Experimental evidence at protein level: Swiss-Prot protein existence level 1. Associates loosely with the viral DNA to form an outer shell around the nucleoprotein-DNA complex and links it with the capsid by binding the endosome lysis protein. Dissociates from the viral genome during entry. Might be involved in nuclear capsid assembly of the viral particles through its association with NPM1/nucleophosmin. From Human adenovirus C serotype 5 (HAdV-5) (Human adenovirus 5).
  20032..20271   +  CDS            COR10_ADE02: Experimental evidence at protein level: Swiss-Prot protein existence level 1. [Pre-core protein X]: Interacts with the viral DNA and aids in tightly condensing it within the capsid. Cleavage of pre-core protein X may serve to partially relax this structure within the mature virion prior to its entry into the nucleus. From Human adenovirus C serotype 2 (HAdV-2) (Human adenovirus 2).
  20357..21106   +  CDS            L3: CAP6_ADE05 - Experimental evidence at protein level: Swiss-Prot protein existence level 1. [Protease cofactor]: Cofactor that activates the viral protease. Binds to viral protease in a 1:1 ratio. From Human adenovirus C serotype 5 (HAdV-5) (Human adenovirus 5).
  21195..24050   +  CDS            L3 (sequence partly withheld): CAPSH_ADE05 - Experimental evidence at protein level: Swiss-Prot protein existence level 1. Major capsid protein that self-associates to form 240 hexon trimers, each in the shape of a hexagon, building most of the pseudo T=25 capsid. Assembled into trimeric units with the help of the chaperone shutoff protein. Transported by pre-protein VI to the nucleus where it associates with other structural proteins to form an empty capsid. Might be involved, through its interaction with host dyneins, in the intracellular microtubule-dependent transport of incoming viral capsid to the nucleus. From Human
  24086..24697   +  CDS            L3: PRO_ADE05 - Experimental evidence at transcript level: Swiss-Prot protein existence level 2. Cleaves viral precursor proteins (pTP, pIIIa, pVI, pVII, pVIII, and pX) inside newly assembled particles giving rise to mature virions. Protease complexed to its cofactor slides along the viral DNA to specifically locate and cleave the viral precursors. Mature virions have a weakened organization compared to the unmature virions, thereby facilitating subsequent uncoating. Without maturation, the particle lacks infectivity and is unable to uncoat. Late in adenovirus infection, in the cytoplasm, may part
  24799..26385   -  CDS            DBP: DNB2_ADE05 - Experimental evidence at protein level: Swiss-Prot protein existence level 1. Plays a role in the elongation phase of viral strand displacement replication by unwinding the template in an ATP- independent fashion, employing its capacity to form multimers. Also enhances the rate of initiation. Released from template upon second strand synthesis. Assembles in complex with viral pTP, viral pol, host NFIA and host POU2F1/OCT1 on viral origin of replication. Covers the whole ssDNA genome during synthesis. The complementary strand synthesis induces its relese from DNA template. May inhi
  26414..28834   +  CDS            L4: SHUT_ADE05 - Experimental evidence at protein level: Swiss-Prot protein existence level 1. Protein that inhibits host translation while promoting late viral translation by ribosome shunting. Blocks host cap-dependent translation by binding to eIF4G, displacing MKNK1 from cap initiation complexes and preventing EIF4E phosphorylation. Binds to the tripartite leader sequence of viral late mRNAs and recruits host eIF4G, PABPC1/poly-A binding protein and 40S ribosomes subunits on viral mRNAs, allowing ribosome shunting and efficient translation of late viral mRNAs even though conventional translati
  29047..29430   +  CDS            SF33K_ADE02 (fragment): Experimental evidence at protein level: Swiss-Prot protein existence level 1. Probably functions as the small terminase that is part of the molecular motor that translocates genomic DNA in empty capsid during DNA packaging. This motor is located at a unique vertex and comprises at least the IVa2 ATPase, the small terminase 33K and probably a portal. Forms a ring-like structure of about 17 nm in which genomic DNA is translocated into the capsid. Stimulates IVa2 ATPase activity in the presence of the viral genome. Once the DNA is packaged, the terminase detaches: the 33K protein is present in th
  29521..30201   +  CDS            L4: CAP8_ADE02 - Experimental evidence at protein level: Swiss-Prot protein existence level 1. [Hexon-linking protein-C]: Structural component of the virion that acts as a cement protein on the capsid interior and which glue the peripentonal hexons and group-of-nine hexons together. From Human adenovirus C serotype 2 (HAdV-2) (Human adenovirus 2).
  30205..30525   +  CDS            E312_ADE02: Experimental evidence at protein level: Swiss-Prot protein existence level 1. From Human adenovirus C serotype 2 (HAdV-2) (Human adenovirus 2).
  30940..31305   +  CDS            E3145_ADE02: Experimental evidence at protein level: Swiss-Prot protein existence level 1. May prevent Nf-kappaB activation by immune signals like Tumor necrosis factor, presumably by inhibiting NFKB1 dimer DNA-binding. May act directly at the TNF receptor to inhibit signaling. From Human adenovirus C serotype 2 (HAdV-2) (Human adenovirus 2).
  31336..31500   -  CDS            UXP_ADE05 (fragment): Experimental evidence at transcript level: Swiss-Prot protein existence level 2. Might play a role in viral replication since it is associated with viral replication centers. Seems to have an effect on DBP localization. From Human adenovirus C serotype 5 (HAdV-5) (Human adenovirus 5).
  31511..33253   +  CDS            SPIKE_ADE05: Experimental evidence at protein level: Swiss-Prot protein existence level 1. Forms spikes that protrude from each vertex of the icosahedral capsid. Interacts with host coxsackievirus and adenovirus receptor CXADR located at the cell tight junctions to provide virion initial attachment to target cell. The fiber protein binds to CXADR with a higher affinity than CXADR binds to itself, thereby blocking the cell-cell adhesion function of CXADR dimers and leading to local disruption of the tight junction. Fiber protein present on neo- synthesized particles may thus disrupt the junctional integrity
  33386..33463   -  CDS            E417_ADE03: Protein predicted: Swiss-Prot protein existence level 4. From Human adenovirus B serotype 3 (HAdV-3) (Human adenovirus 3).
  33665..34546   -  CDS            E434_ADE02: Experimental evidence at protein level: Swiss-Prot protein existence level 1. Plays a major role to prevent cellular inhibition of viral genome replication by nuclear bodies. Assembles an SCF-like E3 ubiquitin ligase complex based on the cellular proteins ELOB, ELOC, CUL5 and RBX1, in cooperation with viral E1B-55K. This viral RING-type ligase ubiquitinates cellular substrates prior to proteasomal degradation: p53/TP53, LIG4, MRE11-RAD50-NBS1 (MRN) complex, ITGA3, DAXX and BLM. From Human adenovirus C serotype 2 (HAdV-2) (Human adenovirus 2).
  34825..35172   -  CDS            E411_ADE05: Experimental evidence at protein level: Swiss-Prot protein existence level 1. From Human adenovirus C serotype 5 (HAdV-5) (Human adenovirus 5).
  35172..35561   -  CDS            E4RF2_ADE02: Protein predicted: Swiss-Prot protein existence level 4. From Human adenovirus C serotype 2 (HAdV-2) (Human adenovirus 2).
  35612..35995   -  CDS            E4RF1_ADE02: Experimental evidence at protein level: Swiss-Prot protein existence level 1. May modulate tight-junctions functions of infected cells through interactions with PDZ proteins. E4 ORF1 has ben show for Adenovirus 9 to interact with protein involved in tight junction regulation. May play a role in mTOR activation by activating PI3- kinase, thus overriding cellular checkpoint for translation. From Human adenovirus C serotype 2 (HAdV-2) (Human adenovirus 2).
  36305..36407   -  repeat_region  ITR: inverted terminal repeat of human adenovirus serotype 5 inverted
  36461..36585   +  CDS            TcR (fragment): tetracycline efflux protein; tet; confers resistance to tetracycline
  36631..37219   -  rep_origin     ori: high-copy-number ColE1/pMB1/pBR322/pUC origin of replication
  37371..38231   -  CDS            AmpR: β-lactamase; bla; confers resistance to ampicillin, carbenicillin, and related antibiotics
  38232..38336   -  promoter       AmpR promoter: bla
