[The description below was written by a language model from this plasmid's Addgene catalogue record and pLannotate feature annotations shown in this document.]
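Description:
pAD-CMV-STAT5A-CA-CMV-GFP is a roughly 38.5 kb adenoviral expression plasmid built on the Invitrogen pAd/CMV/V5-DEST Gateway destination backbone. It carries a human adenovirus serotype 5 genome bounded by the two Ad5 inverted terminal repeats, with the Ψ packaging signal next to the left ITR. The annotated viral content includes the replication genes (DNA polymerase, preterminal protein, DNA-binding protein), VA RNAs, the late structural and packaging genes (hexon, penton base, fiber, protease, IIIa, IX, IVa2 and others), some E3 reading frames and the E4 region. No E1 genes are annotated; the expression cassette occupies the position just after the packaging signal, consistent with an E1-replaced vector that depends on a complementing producer cell line to generate virus. Outside the ITRs sits the bacterial portion, with a high-copy ColE1/pUC-type origin and a β-lactamase gene with its own promoter for ampicillin selection in E. coli.

The payload lies between attB1 and attB2 sites left by Gateway recombination and consists of two tandem units. The backbone's CMV enhancer/promoter drives mouse Stat5a, described in the record as a constitutively active mutant, although the specific mutation(s) are not stated. The coding sequence is followed by a partial FLAG annotation, suggesting a C-terminal epitope tag, and an SV40 polyadenylation signal. A second CMV enhancer/promoter then drives EGFP independently, with the vector's HSV TK poly(A) signal downstream. The backbone V5 tag lies beyond attB2; whether it is fused in frame to EGFP cannot be determined from the table. The design lets transduced mammalian cells expressing active STAT5A be identified by GFP fluorescence. The associated publication concerns STAT5 activation in the dermal papilla during hair follicle growth phase induction.
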