Addgene plasmid #83255: pAD-CMV-STAT5A-CA-CMV-GFP
Purpose: Adenoviral expression of constitutively active STAT5A with co-expression of GFP
Depositing lab: Andrew Brooks. Depositing organization: University of Queensland. Publication: STAT5 Activation in the Dermal Papilla Is Important for Hair Follicle Growth Phase Induction. Legrand JM, Roy E, Ellis JJ, Francois M, Brooks AJ, Khosrotehrani K. J Invest Dermatol. 2016 Sep;136(9):1781-91. doi: 10.1016/j.jid.2016.04.014. Epub 2016 Apr 27. PubMed 27131881.
Backbone
  Vector backbone: pAD/CMV/V5-DEST
  Backbone manufacturer: Invitrogen
  Vector type: Adenoviral
Growth in bacteria
  Bacterial resistance: Ampicillin, 100 μg/mL
  Growth temperature: 37°C
  Growth strain: Stbl3
  Copy number: Unknown
Gene/Insert 1
  Gene/Insert name: Stat5a (alt name: signal transducer and activator of transcription 5A)
  Species: M. musculus (mouse)
  Mutation: constitutively active
  Entrez Gene: Stat5a (a.k.a. STAT5)
  Promoter: CMV
  Cloning method: Gateway Cloning
  Sequencing primers: 5′ unknown
Gene/Insert 2
  Gene/Insert name: eGFP
  Species: jellyfish
  Promoter: CMV
  Cloning method: Gateway Cloning
  Sequencing primers: 5′ unknown
Terms and licenses: Academic/Nonprofit Terms; Industry Terms: Not Available to Industry
How to cite: pAD-CMV-STAT5A-CA-CMV-GFP was a gift from Andrew Brooks (Addgene plasmid # 83255 ; http://n2t.net/addgene:83255 ; RRID:Addgene_83255)
